Addgene plasmid #163491: AiP1076-Ai213 (TICL-EGFP-ICF-mOrange2-ICN-mKate2)
Purpose: Conditional expression of 3 different fluorophores
Depositing lab: Tanya Daigle & Allen Institute for Brain Science. Depositing organization: Allen Institute.
Backbone
  Vector backbone: TV-TICL-EGFP-ICF-mOrange2-ICN-mKate2
  Backbone manufacturer: Allen Institute
  Vector type: Mouse Targeting
Growth in bacteria
  Bacterial resistance: Kanamycin, 50 μg/mL
  Growth temperature: Room Temperature
  Growth strain: NEB Stable
  Copy number: Low Copy
Gene/Insert
  Gene/Insert name: EGFP, mOrange2, mKate2
  Species: Synthetic
  Insert size (bp): 23000
  Promoter: CAG
  Cloning method: Restriction Enzyme; 5′ cloning site Unknown (unknown if destroyed)
Terms and licenses: Academic/Nonprofit Terms; Industry Terms: Not Available to Industry
Depositor comments: Funded by BRAIN initiative.
How to cite: AiP1076-Ai213 (TICL-EGFP-ICF-mOrange2-ICN-mKate2) was a gift from Tanya Daigle & Allen Institute for Brain Science (Addgene plasmid # 163491 ; http://n2t.net/addgene:163491 ; RRID:Addgene_163491)
