[The description below was written by a language model from this plasmid's Addgene catalogue record.]
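Description:
AiP1076-Ai213 (TICL-EGFP-ICF-mOrange2-ICN-mKate2) is a mouse gene-targeting vector built on a custom backbone of the same design. It is intended for generating a reporter mouse line (the "Ai213" designation follows the naming convention used for such lines) rather than for transient expression or viral delivery. In bacteria it is selected with kanamycin and is recorded as a low-copy plasmid propagated in a recombination-deficient stable strain, which is consistent with a very large construct that likely contains repeated elements. The insert is listed as roughly 23 kb. No feature table accompanies the entry, so the origin of replication, the homology arms and target locus, and any mammalian selection cassette are not stated.

The payload consists of three synthetic fluorescent protein genes: EGFP (green), mOrange2 (orange) and mKate2 (far-red). The promoter is recorded as CAG, a strong, broadly active hybrid promoter combining the CMV enhancer with chicken beta-actin elements. The stated purpose is conditional expression of the three fluorophores, meaning each reporter is expected to stay silent until a specific trigger is supplied. The name suggests three separate units (TICL, ICF and ICN), which may indicate that each is gated by a different recombinase or transactivator, but the record does not define these abbreviations or list the recombination sites, stop cassettes or insulators involved, so the exact logic cannot be confirmed from it.

As far as the record supports, the construct is used to make a multi-colour reporter allele in which distinct driver lines or viruses could switch on spectrally separable labels in different cell populations within one animal, an application relevant to brain cell-type studies.
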