>Addgene plasmid #163491 | AiP1076-Ai213 (TICL-EGFP-ICF-mOrange2-ICN-mKate2) | depositor full sequence | sequence record 316849 | Full Sequence
AACGTTTTGGCGGTTTAAACATTAAGCACGTGTTGACAATTAATCATCGGCATAGTATATCGGCATAGTA
TAATACGACAAGGTGAGGAACTAAACCATGGGATCGGCCATTGAACAAGATGGATTGCACGCAGGTTCTC
CGGCCGCTTGGGTGGAGAGGCTATTCGGCTATGACTGGGCACAACAGACGATCGGCTGCTCTGATGCCGC
CGTGTTCCGGCTGTCAGCGCAGGGGCGCCCGGTTCTTTTTGTCAAGACCGACCTGTCCGGTGCCCTGAAT
GAACTGCAGGACGAGGCAGCGCGGCTATCGTGGCTGGCCACGACGGGCGTTCCTTGCGCAGCTGTGCTCG
ACGTTGTCACTGAAGCGGGAAGGGACTGGCTGCTATTGGGCGAAGTGCCGGGGCAGGATCTCCTGTCATC
TCACCTTGCTCCTGCCGAGAAAGTATCCATCATGGCTGATGCAATGCGGCGGCTGCATACGCTTGATCCG
GCTACCTGCCCATTCGACCACCAAGCGAAACATCGCATCGAGCGAGCACGTACTCGGATGGAAGCCGGTC
TTGTCGATCAGGATGATCTGGACGAAGAGCATCAGGGGCTCGCGCCAGCCGAACTGTTCGCCAGGCTCAA
GGCGCGCATGCCCGACGGCGAGGATCTCGTCGTGACCCATGGCGATGCCTGCTTGCCGAATATCATGGTG
GAAAATGGCCGCTTTTCTGGATTCATCGACTGTGGCCGGCTGGGTGTGGCGGACCGCTATCAGGACATAG
CGTTGGCTACCCGTGATATTGCTGAAGAGCTTGGCGGCGAATGGGCTGACCGCTTCCTCGTGCTTTACGG
TATCGCCGCTCCCGATTCGCAGCGCATCGCCTTCTATCGCCTTCTTGACGAGTTCTTCTGAAGTGTTAAC
TGGGTAACGCCAGGGTTTTCCCAGTCACGACGTTGTAAAACGACGGCCAGTGAATTCGAGCTCGGTACCG
AAAAACCGCTCAGCGGCGCCCGCACCCAAACGAAAACACCCCCGGCCCAAGCGGACCGGGGGTGTCGCGT
GAAATGGATCAGTGAGCGTGGCCGTGGTGGTGGCCGTGGCCGTGCTCGTCCTCGTCGGCCGGCTTGTCGA
CGACGGCGGTCTCCGTCGTCAGGATCATCCGGGCCACCGAGGCGGCGTTGAGAACAGCCGAGCGGGTCAC
CTTGGCCGGATCGACGACGCCGGCGGAGACCAGATCACCGAACTCCAGCGTGGCGGCGTTGAAGCCCTGC
CCCTTGGGAAGTTCGGAGATTTCGGCCGGCCAATCGATTTTACCGGGGTGGTGCCCATCCTGGTCGAGCT
GGACGGCGACGTAAACGGCCACAAGTTCAGCGTGTCCGGCGAGGGCGAGGGCGATGCCACCTACGGCAAG
CTGACCCTGAAGTTCATCTGCACCACCGGCAAGCTGCCCGTGCCCTGGCCCACCCTCGTGACCACCCTGA
CCTACGGCGTGCAGTGCTTCAGCCGCTACCCCGACCACATGAAGCAGCACGACTTCTTCAAGTCCGCCAT
GCCCGAAGGCTACGTCCAGGAGCGCACCATCTTCTTCAAGGACGACGGCAACTACAAGACCCGCGCCGAG
GTGAAGTTCGAGGGCGACACCCTGGTGAACCGCATCGAGCTGAAGGGCATCGACTTCAAGGAGGACGGCA
ACATCCTGGGGCACAAGCTGGAGTACAACTACAACAGCCACAACGTCTATATCATGGCCGACAAGCAGAA
GAACGGCATCAAGGTGAACTTCAAGATCCGCCACAACATCGAGGACGGTTAATTAAGAATTCGAGCTCGC
TAGAGCCCATCCTCACTGACTCCGTCCTGGAGTTGGATGAGAGATAATGGCCTTACGTTGTGCCAGGGGA
GGGTCGGGCTGGATTTAGCAAGATTTACCTTCTCCAAAGAGCGGTGCTGCAGTGGCACAGCTGCCCACGG
AGGTGGGGGGGTCACCGTCCCTGGAGGTGATGAAGAACTGTGGGGATGTGGCACTGAGGGACATGGCCAG
TGGGCACGGTGGGTGGGTTGGGGTTGGTCTTGGGGATCTTGGAGGGCTTTTCCAGCCTTCATGATTTGAC
GATTGTATGAACATCTACATGGCAATTCTCCAGCTGCCTGTCCCAGTCCTACTGACCCAGCTGTATCTCT
CCAGGCAAGCTCTTCCACCCCTTCTGCTTGCATCCAGACACCATCAAACATGCAGGCTCAGACACAGGGA
CCAGCAGTGTCTGTGGCCTTTTTGTGCTCCTCTCCATGCTGGGTTTTAACTTGCTCTTTGTCCTTCTATC
CTATCTTCTTATCCTTAAGGCTGTTCTGAACGCTGTGACTTGGAGAGTGTCCCAGAGCCCTCAACACCTG
CATGTCCCACGTCCATGCTGTCCTGCACTTCCTTATCCCCAAGATCTGCCTCTCCGTGATGCACTGAATT
GGCAAACATGTGTCACCCCAGACCAACAATGTCACAGCAAACTCCCCCTTGATAGGACAAGGGGGAATGG
CTTTACACTGAGACAGGGGAGGTTTGGGTTGGATATGAGGAGGCAGTTTTTCCCCCAGAGGGTGGTGACG
CACTGAACAGGTTGCCCAAGGAGGCTGTGGATGCCCCATCCCTGCAGGCATTCAAGGCCAGGCTGGATGT
GGCTCTGGGCAGCCTGGGCTGCTGGTTGATGACCCTGCACATAGCAGGGGGTTGGATCTGGATGAGCACT
GTGCTCCTTTGCAACCCAGGCCGTTCTATGATTCTGTCATTCTAAATCTCTCTTTCAGCCTAAAGCTTTT
TCCCCGTATCCCCCCAGGTGTCTGCAGGCTCAAAGAGCAGCGAGAAGCGTTCAGAGGAAAGCGATCCCGT
GCCACCTTCCCCGTGCCCGGGCTGTCCCCGCACGCTGCCGGCTCGGGGATGCGGGGGGAGCGCCGGACCG
GAGCGGAGCCCCGGGCGGCTCGCTGCTGCCCCCTAGCGGGGGAGGGACGTAATTACATCCCTGGGGGCTT
TGGGGGGGGGCTGTCCCGAGCTCGGTACCGCCCCATCCTCACTGACTCCGTCCTGGAGTTGGATGAGAGA
TAATGGCCTTACGTTGTGCCAGGGGAGGGTCGGGCTGGATTTAGCAAGATTTACCTTCTCCAAAGAGCGG
TGCTGCAGTGGCACAGCTGCCCACGGAGGTGGGGGGGTCACCGTCCCTGGAGGTGATGAAGAACTGTGGG
GATGTGGCACTGAGGGACATGGCCAGTGGGCACGGTGGGTGGGTTGGGGTTGGTCTTGGGGATCTTGGAG
GGCTTTTCCAGCCTTCATGATTTGACGATTGTATGAACATCTACATGGCAATTCTCCAGCTGCCTGTCCC
AGTCCTACTGACCCAGCTGTATCTCTCCAGGCAAGCTCTTCCACCCCTTCTGCTTGCATCCAGACACCAT
CAAACATGCAGGCTCAGACACAGGGACCAGCAGTGTCTGTGGCCTTTTTGTGCTCCTCTCCATGCTGGGT
TTTAACTTGCTCTTTGTCCTTCTATCCTATCTTCTTATCCTTAAGGCTGTTCTGAACGCTGTGACTTGGA
GAGTGTCCCAGAGCCCTCAACACCTGCATGTCCCACGTCCATGCTGTCCTGCACTTCCTTATCCCCAAGA
TCTGCCTCTCCGTGATGCACTGAATTGGCAAACATGTGTCACCCCAGACCAACAATGTCACAGCAAACTC
CCCCTTGATAGGACAAGGGGGAATGGCTTTACACTGAGACAGGGGAGGTTTGGGTTGGATATGAGGAGGC
AGTTTTTCCCCCAGAGGGTGGTGACGCACTGAACAGGTTGCCCAAGGAGGCTGTGGATGCCCCATCCCTG
CAGGCATTCAAGGCCAGGCTGGATGTGGCTCTGGGCAGCCTGGGCTGCTGGTTGATGACCCTGCACATAG
CAGGGGGTTGGATCTGGATGAGCACTGTGCTCCTTTGCAACCCAGGCCGTTCTATGATTCTGTCATTCTA
AATCTCTCTTTCAGCCTAAAGCTTTTTCCCCGTATCCCCCCAGGTGTCTGCAGGCTCAAAGAGCAGCGAG
AAGCGTTCAGAGGAAAGCGATCCCGTGCCACCTTCCCCGTGCCCGGGCTGTCCCCGCACGCTGCCGGCTC
GGGGATGCGGGGGGAGCGCCGGACCGGAGCGGAGCCCCGGGCGGCTCGCTGCTGCCCCCTAGCGGGGGAG
GGACGTAATTACATCCCTGGGGGCTTTGGGGGGGGGCTGTCCCGGTACCCGGGGATCCACCGGTCCTTAA
TTAACCGTTTAAACAATTCTGCAGGAATCTAGTTATTAATAGTAATCAATTACGGGGTCATTAGTTCATA
GCCCATATATGGAGTTCCGCGTTACATAACTTACGGTAAATGGCCCGCCTGGCTGACCGCCCAACGACCC
CCGCCCATTGACGTCAATAATGACGTATGTTCCCATAGTAACGCCAATAGGGACTTTCCATTGACGTCAA
TGGGTGGAGTATTTACGGTAAACTGCCCACTTGGCAGTACATCAAGTGTATCATATGCCAAGTACGCCCC
CTATTGACGTCAATGACGGTAAATGGCCCGCCTGGCATTATGCCCAGTACATGACCTTATGGGACTTTCC
TACTTGGCAGTACATCTACGTATTAGTCATCGCTATTACCATGGTCGAGGTGAGCCCCACGTTCTGCTTC
ACTCTCCCCATCTCCCCCCCCTCCCCACCCCCAATTTTGTATTTATTTATTTTTTAATTATTTTGTGCAG
CGATGGGGGCGGGGGGGGGGGGGGGGCGCGCGCCAGGCGGGGCGGGGCGGGGCGAGGGGCGGGGCGGGGC
GAGGCGGAGAGGTGCGGCGGCAGCCAATCAGAGCGGCGCGCTCCGAAAGTTTCCTTTTATGGCGAGGCGG
CGGCGGCGGCGGCCCTATAAAAAGCGAAGCGCGCGGCGGGCGGGAGTCGCTGCGCGCTGCCTTCGCCCCG
TGCCCCGCTCCGCCGCCGCCTCGCGCCGCCCGCCCCGGCTCTGACTGACCGCGTTACTCCCACAGGTGAG
CGGGCGGGACGGCCCTTCTCCTCCGGGCTGTAATTAGCGCTTGGTTTAATGACGGCTTGTTTCTTTTCTG
TGGCTGCGTGAAAGCCTTGAGGGGCTCCGGGAGGGCCCTTTGTGCGGGGGGAGCGGCTCGGGGGGTGCGT
GCGTGTGTGTGTGCGTGGGGAGCGCCGCGTGCGGCTCCGCGCTGCCCGGCGGCTGTGAGCGCTGCGGGCG
CGGCGCGGGGCTTTGTGCGCTCCGCAGTGTGCGCGAGGGGAGCGCGGCCGGGGGCGGTGCCCCGCGGTGC
GGGGGGGGCTGCGAGGGGAACAAAGGCTGCGTGCGGGGTGTGTGCGTGGGGGGGTGAGCAGGGGGTGTGG
GCGCGTCGGTCGGGCTGCAACCCCCCCTGCACCCCCCTCCCCGAGTTGCTGAGCACGGCCCGGCTTCGGG
TGCGGGGCTCCGTACGGGGCGTGGCGCGGGGCTCGCCGTGCCGGGCGGGGGGTGGCGGCAGGTGGGGGTG
CCGGGCGGGGCGGGGCCGCCTCGGGCCGGGGAGGGCTCGGGGGAGGGGCGCGGCGGCCCCCGGAGCGCCG
GCGGCTGTCGAGGCGCGGCGAGCCGCAGCCATTGCCTTTTATGGTAATCGTGCGAGAGGGCGCAGGGACT
TCCTTTGTCCCAAATCTGTGCGGAGCCGAAATCTGGGAGGCGCCGCCGCACCCCCTCTAGCGGGCGCGGG
GCGAAGCGGTGCGGCGCCGGCAGGAAGGAAATGGGCGGGGAGGGCCTTCGTGCGTCGCCGCGCCGCCGTC
CCCTTCTCCCTCTCCAGCCTCGGGGCTGTCCGCGGGGGGACGGCTGCCTTCGGGGGGGACGGGGCAGGGC
GGGGTTCGGCTTCTGGCGTGTGACCGGCGGCTCTAGAGCCTCTGCTAACCATGTTCATGCCTTCTTCTTT
TTCCTACAGCTCCTGGGCAACGTGCTGGTTATTGTGCTGTCTCATCATTTTGGCAAAGAATTGATTTGAT
ACCATTTAAATGGGGATCAAATTCAATTAAATATAACTTCGTATAGCATACATTATACGAAGTTATTCGC
GAGTGAATAAATGAAAGCTTGCAGATCCCCTCAGCACCATGGCTAGCGGCAGCCTCGGAGTTTGAATAGA
TAGAATAAAATATCTTTATTTTCATTCCATCTGTGTGTTGGTTTTTTGTGTGAGATCTACGGGTGGCATC
CCTGTGACCCCTCCCCAGTGCCTCTCCTGGCCCTGGAAGTTGCCACTCCAGTGCCCACCAGCCTTGTCCT
AATAAAATTAAGTTGCATCATTTTGTCTGACTAGGTGTCCTTCTATAATATTATGGGGTGGAGGGGGGTG
GTATGGAGCAAGGGGCAAGTTGGGAAGACAACCTGTAGGGCCTGCGGGGTCTATTGGGAACCAAGCTGGA
GTGCAGTGGCACAATCTTGGCTCACTGCAATCTCCGCCTCCTGGGTTCAAGCGATTCTCCTGCCTCAGGC
TCCCGAGTTGTTGGGATTCCAGGCATGCATGACCAGGCTCAGCTAATTTTTGTTTTTTTGGTAGAGACGG
GGTTTCACCATATTGGCCAGGCTGGTCTCCAACTCCTAATCTCAGGTGATCTACCCACCTTGGCCTCCCA
AATTGCTGGGATTACAGGCGTGAACCACTGCTCCCTTCCCTGTCCTTCTGCCTCAGCGCTGTAAGTCTGC
AGAAATTGATGATCTATTAAACAATAAAGATGTCCACTAAAATGGAAGTTTTTCCTGTCATACTTTGTTA
AGAAGGGTGAGAACAGAGTACCTACATTTTGAATGGAAGGATTGGAGCTACGGGGGTGGGGGTGGGGTGG
GATTAGATAAATGCCTGCTCTTTACTGAAGGCTCTTTACTATTGCTTTATGATAATGTTTCATAGTTGGA
TATCATAATTTAAACAAGCAAAACCAAATTAAGGGCCAGCTCATTCCTCCCACTCATGATCTATAGATCT
ATAGATCTCTCGTGGGATCATTGTTTTTCTCTTGATTCCCACTTTGTGGTTCTAAGTACTGTGGTTTCCA
AATGTGTCAGTTTCATAGCCTGAAGAACGAGATCAGCAGCCTCTGTTCCACATACACTTCATTCTCAGTA
TTGTTTTGCCAAGTTCTAATTCCATCAGAAAGCTTTTACTTAACTGAATAGCTAACATAACTTCGTATAG
CATACATTATACGAAGTTATCACGCGTCCGCCACCATGGTGAGCAAGGGCGAGGAGCTGTTCACCGGGGT
GGTGCCCATCCTGGTCGAGCTGGACGGCGACGTAAACGGCCACAAGTTCAGCGTGTCCGGCGAGGGCGAG
GGCGATGCCACCTACGGCAAGCTGACCCTGAAGTTCATCTGCACCACCGGCAAGCTGCCCGTGCCCTGGC
CCACCCTCGTGACCACCCTGACCTACGGCGTGCAGTGCTTCAGCCGCTACCCCGACCACATGAAGCAGCA
CGACTTCTTCAAGTCCGCCATGCCCGAAGGCTACGTCCAGGAGCGCACCATCTTCTTCAAGGACGACGGC
AACTACAAGACCCGCGCCGAGGTGAAGTTCGAGGGCGACACCCTGGTGAACCGCATCGAGCTGAAGGGCA
TCGACTTCAAGGAGGACGGCAACATCCTGGGGCACAAGCTGGAGTACAACTACAACAGCCACAACGTCTA
TATCATGGCCGACAAGCAGAAGAACGGCATCAAGGTGAACTTCAAGATCCGCCACAACATCGAGGACGGC
AGCGTGCAGCTCGCCGACCACTACCAGCAGAACACCCCCATCGGCGACGGCCCCGTGCTGCTGCCCGACA
ACCACTACCTGAGCACCCAGTCCGCCCTGAGCAAAGACCCCAACGAGAAGCGCGATCACATGGTCCTGCT
GGAGTTCGTGACCGCCGCCGGGATCACTCTCGGCATGGACGAGCTGTACAAGTAAACGCGTTACGTAAAG
CTTGTCGATAATCAACCTCTGGATTACAAAATTTGTGAAAGATTGACTGGTATTCTTAACTATGTTGCTC
CTTTTACGCTATGTGGATACGCTGCTTTAATGCCTTTGTATCATGCTATTGCTTCCCGTATGGCTTTCAT
TTTCTCCTCCTTGTATAAATCCTGGTTGCTGTCTCTTTATGAGGAGTTGTGGCCCGTTGTCAGGCAACGT
GGCGTGGTGTGCACTGTGTTTGCTGACGCAACCCCCACTGGTTGGGGCATTGCCACCACCTGTCAGCTCC
TTTCCGGGACTTTCGCTTTCCCCCTCCCTATTGCCACGGCGGAACTCATCGCCGCCTGCCTTGCCCGCTG
CTGGACAGGGGCTCGGCTGTTGGGCACTGACAATTCCGTGGTGTTGTCGGGGAAATCATCGTCCTTTCCT
TGGCTGCTCGCCTATGTTGCCACCTGGATTCTGCGCGGGACGTCCTTCTGCTACGTCCCTTCGGCCCTCA
ATCCAGCGGACCTTCCTTCCCGCGGCCTGCTGCCGGCTCTGCGGCCTCTTCCGCGTCTTCGCCTTCGCCC
TCAGACGAGTCGGATCTCCCTTTGGGCCGCCTCCCCGCATCGACACCGAGCGCTGCTCGAGGCCTCGACT
GTGCCTTCTAGTTGCCAGCCATCTGTTGTTTGCCCCTCCCCCGTGCCTTCCTTGACCCTGGAAGGTGCCA
CTCCCACTGTCCTTTCCTAATAAAATGAGGAAATTGCATCGCATTGTCTGAGTAGGTGTCATTCTATTCT
GGGGGGTGGGGTGGGGCAGGACAGCAAGGGGGAGGATTGGGAAGACAATAGCAGGCATGCTGGGGACACG
TGGGATCCTCTAGTCTAGAGCCCCATCCTCACTGACTCCGTCCTGGAGTTGGATGAGAGATAATGGCCTT
ACGTTGTGCCAGGGGAGGGTCGGGCTGGATTTAGCAAGATTTACCTTCTCCAAAGAGCGGTGCTGCAGTG
GCACAGCTGCCCACGGAGGTGGGGGGGTCACCGTCCCTGGAGGTGATGAAGAACTGTGGGGATGTGGCAC
TGAGGGACATGGCCAGTGGGCACGGTGGGTGGGTTGGGGTTGGTCTTGGGGATCTTGGAGGGCTTTTCCA
GCCTTCATGATTTGACGATTGTATGAACATCTACATGGCAATTCTCCAGCTGCCTGTCCCAGTCCTACTG
ACCCAGCTGTATCTCTCCAGGCAAGCTCTTCCACCCCTTCTGCTTGCATCCAGACACCATCAAACATGCA
GGCTCAGACACAGGGACCAGCAGTGTCTGTGGCCTTTTTGTGCTCCTCTCCATGCTGGGTTTTAACTTGC
TCTTTGTCCTTCTATCCTATCTTCTTATCCTTAAGGCTGTTCTGAACGCTGTGACTTGGAGAGTGTCCCA
GAGCCCTCAACACCTGCATGTCCCACGTCCATGCTGTCCTGCACTTCCTTATCCCCAAGATCTGCCTCTC
CGTGATGCACTGAATTGGCAAACATGTGTCACCCCAGACCAACAATGTCACAGCAAACTCCCCCTTGATA
GGACAAGGGGGAATGGCTTTACACTGAGACAGGGGAGGTTTGGGTTGGATATGAGGAGGCAGTTTTTCCC
CCAGAGGGTGGTGACGCACTGAACAGGTTGCCCAAGGAGGCTGTGGATGCCCCATCCCTGCAGGCATTCA
AGGCCAGGCTGGATGTGGCTCTGGGCAGCCTGGGCTGCTGGTTGATGACCCTGCACATAGCAGGGGGTTG
GATCTGGATGAGCACTGTGCTCCTTTGCAACCCAGGCCGTTCTATGATTCTGTCATTCTAAATCTCTCTT
TCAGCCTAAAGCTTTTTCCCCGTATCCCCCCAGGTGTCTGCAGGCTCAAAGAGCAGCGAGAAGCGTTCAG
AGGAAAGCGATCCCGTGCCACCTTCCCCGTGCCCGGGCTGTCCCCGCACGCTGCCGGCTCGGGGATGCGG
GGGGAGCGCCGGACCGGAGCGGAGCCCCGGGCGGCTCGCTGCTGCCCCCTAGCGGGGGAGGGACGTAATT
ACATCCCTGGGGGCTTTGGGGGGGGGCTGTCCCTCTAGAGCCCCATCCTCACTGACTCCGTCCTGGAGTT
GGATGAGAGATAATGGCCTTACGTTGTGCCAGGGGAGGGTCGGGCTGGATTTAGCAAGATTTACCTTCTC
CAAAGAGCGGTGCTGCAGTGGCACAGCTGCCCACGGAGGTGGGGGGGTCACCGTCCCTGGAGGTGATGAA
GAACTGTGGGGATGTGGCACTGAGGGACATGGCCAGTGGGCACGGTGGGTGGGTTGGGGTTGGTCTTGGG
GATCTTGGAGGGCTTTTCCAGCCTTCATGATTTGACGATTGTATGAACATCTACATGGCAATTCTCCAGC
TGCCTGTCCCAGTCCTACTGACCCAGCTGTATCTCTCCAGGCAAGCTCTTCCACCCCTTCTGCTTGCATC
CAGACACCATCAAACATGCAGGCTCAGACACAGGGACCAGCAGTGTCTGTGGCCTTTTTGTGCTCCTCTC
CATGCTGGGTTTTAACTTGCTCTTTGTCCTTCTATCCTATCTTCTTATCCTTAAGGCTGTTCTGAACGCT
GTGACTTGGAGAGTGTCCCAGAGCCCTCAACACCTGCATGTCCCACGTCCATGCTGTCCTGCACTTCCTT
ATCCCCAAGATCTGCCTCTCCGTGATGCACTGAATTGGCAAACATGTGTCACCCCAGACCAACAATGTCA
CAGCAAACTCCCCCTTGATAGGACAAGGGGGAATGGCTTTACACTGAGACAGGGGAGGTTTGGGTTGGAT
ATGAGGAGGCAGTTTTTCCCCCAGAGGGTGGTGACGCACTGAACAGGTTGCCCAAGGAGGCTGTGGATGC
CCCATCCCTGCAGGCATTCAAGGCCAGGCTGGATGTGGCTCTGGGCAGCCTGGGCTGCTGGTTGATGACC
CTGCACATAGCAGGGGGTTGGATCTGGATGAGCACTGTGCTCCTTTGCAACCCAGGCCGTTCTATGATTC
TGTCATTCTAAATCTCTCTTTCAGCCTAAAGCTTTTTCCCCGTATCCCCCCAGGTGTCTGCAGGCTCAAA
GAGCAGCGAGAAGCGTTCAGAGGAAAGCGATCCCGTGCCACCTTCCCCGTGCCCGGGCTGTCCCCGCACG
CTGCCGGCTCGGGGATGCGGGGGGAGCGCCGGACCGGAGCGGAGCCCCGGGCGGCTCGCTGCTGCCCCCT
AGCGGGGGAGGGACGTAATTACATCCCTGGGGGCTTTGGGGGGGGGCTGTCCCTCTAGAAGTCGACGGCG
CGCCCTGCAGGAATCTAGTTATTAATAGTAATCAATTACGGGGTCATTAGTTCATAGCCCATATATGGAG
TTCCGCGTTACATAACTTACGGTAAATGGCCCGCCTGGCTGACCGCCCAACGACCCCCGCCCATTGACGT
CAATAATGACGTATGTTCCCATAGTAACGCCAATAGGGACTTTCCATTGACGTCAATGGGTGGAGTATTT
ACGGTAAACTGCCCACTTGGCAGTACATCAAGTGTATCATATGCCAAGTACGCCCCCTATTGACGTCAAT
GACGGTAAATGGCCCGCCTGGCATTATGCCCAGTACATGACCTTATGGGACTTTCCTACTTGGCAGTACA
TCTACGTATTAGTCATCGCTATTACCATGGTCGAGGTGAGCCCCACGTTCTGCTTCACTCTCCCCATCTC
CCCCCCCTCCCCACCCCCAATTTTGTATTTATTTATTTTTTAATTATTTTGTGCAGCGATGGGGGCGGGG
GGGGGGGGGGGGCGCGCGCCAGGCGGGGCGGGGCGGGGCGAGGGGCGGGGCGGGGCGAGGCGGAGAGGTG
CGGCGGCAGCCAATCAGAGCGGCGCGCTCCGAAAGTTTCCTTTTATGGCGAGGCGGCGGCGGCGGCGGCC
CTATAAAAAGCGAAGCGCGCGGCGGGCGGGGAGTCGCTGCGACGCTGCCTTCGCCCCGTGCCCCGCTCCG
CCGCCGCCTCGCGCCGCCCGCCCCGGCTCTGACTGACCGCGTTACTCCCACAGGTGAGCGGGCGGGACGG
CCCTTCTCCTCCGGGCTGTAATTAGCGCTTGGTTTAATGACGGCTTGTTTCTTTTCTGTGGCTGCGTGAA
AGCCTTGAGGGGCTCCGGGAGGGCCCTTTGTGCGGGGGGAGCGGCTCGGGGGGTGCGTGCGTGTGTGTGT
GCGTGGGGAGCGCCGCGTGCGGCTCCGCGCTGCCCGGCGGCTGTGAGCGCTGCGGGCGCGGCGCGGGGCT
TTGTGCGCTCCGCAGTGTGCGCGAGGGGAGCGCGGCCGGGGGCGGTGCCCCGCGGTGCGGGGGGGGCTGC
GAGGGGAACAAAGGCTGCGTGCGGGGTGTGTGCGTGGGGGGGTGAGCAGGGGGTGTGGGCGCGTCGGTCG
GGCTGCAACCCCCCCTGCACCCCCCTCCCCGAGTTGCTGAGCACGGCCCGGCTTCGGGTGCGGGGCTCCG
TACGGGGCGTGGCGCGGGGCTCGCCGTGCCGGGCGGGGGGTGGCGGCAGGTGGGGGTGCCGGGCGGGGCG
GGGCCGCCTCGGGCCGGGGAGGGCTCGGGGGAGGGGCGCGGCGGCCCCCGGAGCGCCGGCGGCTGTCGAG
GCGCGGCGAGCCGCAGCCATTGCCTTTTATGGTAATCGTGCGAGAGGGCGCAGGGACTTCCTTTGTCCCA
AATCTGTGCGGAGCCGAAATCTGGGAGGCGCCGCCGCACCCCCTCTAGCGGGCGCGGGGCGAAGCGGTGC
GGCGCCGGCAGGAAGGAAATGGGCGGGGAGGGCCTTCGTGCGTCGCCGCGCCGCCGTCCCCTTCTCCCTC
TCCAGCCTCGGGGCTGTCCGCGGGGGGACGGCTGCCTTCGGGGGGGACGGGGCAGGGCGGGGTTCGGCTT
CTGGCGTGTGACCGGCGGCTCTAGAGCCTCTGCTAACCATGTTCATGCCTTCTTCTTTTTCCTACAGCTC
CTGGGCAACGTGCTGGTTATTGTGCTGTCTCATCATTTTGGCAAAGAATTGATTTGATACCGCGGGCCCC
GCGTGGACGGTACCGAAGTTCCTATTCTCTAGAAAGTATAGGAACTTCCCTCAGCACCATGGCTAGCGGC
AGCCTCGGAGTTTGAATAGATAGAATAAAATATCTTTATTTTCATTCCATCTGTGTGTTGGTTTTTTGTG
TGAGATCTACGGGTGGCATCCCTGTGACCCCTCCCCAGTGCCTCTCCTGGCCCTGGAAGTTGCCACTCCA
GTGCCCACCAGCCTTGTCCTAATAAAATTAAGTTGCATCATTTTGTCTGACTAGGTGTCCTTCTATAATA
TTATGGGGTGGAGGGGGGTGGTATGGAGCAAGGGGCAAGTTGGGAAGACAACCTGTAGGGCCTGCGGGGT
CTATTGGGAACCAAGCTGGAGTGCAGTGGCACAATCTTGGCTCACTGCAATCTCCGCCTCCTGGGTTCAA
GCGATTCTCCTGCCTCAGGCTCCCGAGTTGTTGGGATTCCAGGCATGCATGACCAGGCTCAGCTAATTTT
TGTTTTTTTGGTAGAGACGGGGTTTCACCATATTGGCCAGGCTGGTCTCCAACTCCTAATCTCAGGTGAT
CTACCCACCTTGGCCTCCCAAATTGCTGGGATTACAGGCGTGAACCACTGCTCCCTTCCCTGTCCTTCTG
CCTCAGCTAATTGAGTAGGGGGGAGGCTAACTGAAACACGGAAGGAGACAATACCGGAAGGAACCCGCGC
TATGACGGCAATAAAAAGACAGAATAAAACGCACGGGTGTTGGGTCGTTTGTTCATAAACGCGGGGTTCG
GTCCCAGGGCTGGCACTCTGTCGATACCCCACCGAGACCCCATTGGGGCCAATACGCCCGCGTTTCTTCC
TTTTCCCCACCCCACCCCCCAAGTTCGGGTGAAGGCCCAGGGCTCGCAGCCAACGTCGGGGCGGCAGGCC
GTGGAAGTTCCTATTCTCTAGAAAGTATAGGAACTTCACGCGCGCGCCGCCACCATGGTGAGCAAGGGCG
AGGAGAATAACATGGCCATCATCAAGGAGTTCATGCGCTTCAAGGTGCGCATGGAGGGCTCCGTGAACGG
CCACGAGTTCGAGATCGAGGGCGAGGGCGAGGGCCGCCCCTACGAGGGCTTTCAGACCGCTAAGCTGAAG
GTGACCAAGGGTGGCCCCCTGCCCTTCGCCTGGGACATCCTGTCCCCTCATTTCACCTACGGCTCCAAGG
CCTACGTGAAGCACCCCGCCGACATCCCCGACTACTTCAAGCTGTCCTTCCCCGAGGGCTTCAAGTGGGA
GCGCGTGATGAACTACGAGGACGGCGGCGTGGTGACCGTGACCCAGGACTCCTCCCTGCAGGACGGCGAG
TTCATCTACAAGGTGAAGCTGCGCGGCACCAACTTCCCCTCCGACGGCCCCGTGATGCAGAAGAAGACCA
TGGGCTGGGAGGCCTCCTCCGAGCGGATGTACCCCGAGGACGGTGCCCTGAAGGGCAAGATCAAGATGAG
GCTGAAGCTGAAGGACGGCGGCCACTACACCTCCGAGGTCAAGACCACCTACAAGGCCAAGAAGCCCGTG
CAGCTGCCCGGCGCCTACATCGTCGACATCAAGTTGGACATCACCTCCCACAACGAGGACTACACCATCG
TGGAACAGTACGAACGCGCCGAGGGCCGCCACTCCACCGGCGGCATGGACGAGCTGTACAAGGGGTATCC
CTATGATGTACCAGACTATGCCGGGTATCCCTATGATGTACCAGACTATGCCTAACAATTGTTACGTAAA
GCTTGTCGATAATCAACCTCTGGATTACAAAATTTGTGAAAGATTGACTGGTATTCTTAACTATGTTGCT
CCTTTTACGCTATGTGGATACGCTGCTTTAATGCCTTTGTATCATGCTATTGCTTCCCGTATGGCTTTCA
TTTTCTCCTCCTTGTATAAATCCTGGTTGCTGTCTCTTTATGAGGAGTTGTGGCCCGTTGTCAGGCAACG
TGGCGTGGTGTGCACTGTGTTTGCTGACGCAACCCCCACTGGTTGGGGCATTGCCACCACCTGTCAGCTC
CTTTCCGGGACTTTCGCTTTCCCCCTCCCTATTGCCACGGCGGAACTCATCGCCGCCTGCCTTGCCCGCT
GCTGGACAGGGGCTCGGCTGTTGGGCACTGACAATTCCGTGGTGTTGTCGGGGAAATCATCGTCCTTTCC
TTGGCTGCTCGCCTATGTTGCCACCTGGATTCTGCGCGGGACGTCCTTCTGCTACGTCCCTTCGGCCCTC
AATCCAGCGGACCTTCCTTCCCGCGGCCTGCTGCCGGCTCTGCGGCCTCTTCCGCGTCTTCGCCTTCGCC
CTCAGACGAGTCGGATCTCCCTTTGGGCCGCCTCCCCGCATCGACACCGAGCGCTGCTCGAGGCCTCGAC
TGTGCCTTCTAGTTGCCAGCCATCTGTTGTTTGCCCCTCCCCCGTGCCTTCCTTGACCCTGGAAGGTGCC
ACTCCCACTGTCCTTTCCTAATAAAATGAGGAAATTGCATCGCATTGTCTGAGTAGGTGTCATTCTATTC
TGGGGGGTGGGGTGGGGCAGGACAGCAAGGGGGAGGATTGGGAAGACAATAGCAGGCATGCTGGGGACAC
GTGGGATCCGGTGCCAGGGCGTGCCCTTGGGCTCCCCGGGCGCGTTTGGGCGGCCGCACGCGTTACGTAA
AGCTTGTCGATAATCAACCTCTGGATTACAAAATTTGTGAAAGATTGACTGGTATTCTTAACTATGTTGC
TCCTTTTACGCTATGTGGATACGCTGCTTTAATGCCTTTGTATCATGCTATTGCTTCCCGTATGGCTTTC
ATTTTCTCCTCCTTGTATAAATCCTGGTTGCTGTCTCTTTATGAGGAGTTGTGGCCCGTTGTCAGGCAAC
GTGGCGTGGTGTGCACTGTGTTTGCTGACGCAACCCCCACTGGTTGGGGCATTGCCACCACCTGTCAGCT
CCTTTCCGGGACTTTCGCTTTCCCCCTCCCTATTGCCACGGCGGAACTCATCGCCGCCTGCCTTGCCCGC
TGCTGGACAGGGGCTCGGCTGTTGGGCACTGACAATTCCGTGGTGTTGTCGGGGAAATCATCGTCCTTTC
CTTGGCTGCTCGCCTATGTTGCCACCTGGATTCTGCGCGGGACGTCCTTCTGCTACGTCCCTTCGGCCCT
CAATCCAGCGGACCTTCCTTCCCGCGGCCTGCTGCCGGCTCTGCGGCCTCTTCCGCGTCTTCGCCTTCGC
CCTCAGACGAGTCGGATCTCCCTTTGGGCCGCCTCCCCGCATCGACACCGAGCGCTGCTCGAGGCCTCGA
CTGTGCCTTCTAGTTGCCAGCCATCTGTTGTTTGCCCCTCCCCCGTGCCTTCCTTGACCCTGGAAGGTGC
CACTCCCACTGTCCTTTCCTAATAAAATGAGGAAATTGCATCGCATTGTCTGAGTAGGTGTCATTCTATT
CTGGGGGGTGGGGTGGGGCAGGACAGCAAGGGGGAGGATTGGGAAGACAATAGCAGGCATGCTGGGGACA
CGTGGGATCCTCTAGTCTAGAGCCCCATCCTCACTGACTCCGTCCTGGAGTTGGATGAGAGATAATGGCC
TTACGTTGTGCCAGGGGAGGGTCGGGCTGGATTTAGCAAGATTTACCTTCTCCAAAGAGCGGTGCTGCAG
TGGCACAGCTGCCCACGGAGGTGGGGGGGTCACCGTCCCTGGAGGTGATGAAGAACTGTGGGGATGTGGC
ACTGAGGGACATGGCCAGTGGGCACGGTGGGTGGGTTGGGGTTGGTCTTGGGGATCTTGGAGGGCTTTTC
CAGCCTTCATGATTTGACGATTGTATGAACATCTACATGGCAATTCTCCAGCTGCCTGTCCCAGTCCTAC
TGACCCAGCTGTATCTCTCCAGGCAAGCTCTTCCACCCCTTCTGCTTGCATCCAGACACCATCAAACATG
CAGGCTCAGACACAGGGACCAGCAGTGTCTGTGGCCTTTTTGTGCTCCTCTCCATGCTGGGTTTTAACTT
GCTCTTTGTCCTTCTATCCTATCTTCTTATCCTTAAGGCTGTTCTGAACGCTGTGACTTGGAGAGTGTCC
CAGAGCCCTCAACACCTGCATGTCCCACGTCCATGCTGTCCTGCACTTCCTTATCCCCAAGATCTGCCTC
TCCGTGATGCACTGAATTGGCAAACATGTGTCACCCCAGACCAACAATGTCACAGCAAACTCCCCCTTGA
TAGGACAAGGGGGAATGGCTTTACACTGAGACAGGGGAGGTTTGGGTTGGATATGAGGAGGCAGTTTTTC
CCCCAGAGGGTGGTGACGCACTGAACAGGTTGCCCAAGGAGGCTGTGGATGCCCCATCCCTGCAGGCATT
CAAGGCCAGGCTGGATGTGGCTCTGGGCAGCCTGGGCTGCTGGTTGATGACCCTGCACATAGCAGGGGGT
TGGATCTGGATGAGCACTGTGCTCCTTTGCAACCCAGGCCGTTCTATGATTCTGTCATTCTAAATCTCTC
TTTCAGCCTAAAGCTTTTTCCCCGTATCCCCCCAGGTGTCTGCAGGCTCAAAGAGCAGCGAGAAGCGTTC
AGAGGAAAGCGATCCCGTGCCACCTTCCCCGTGCCCGGGCTGTCCCCGCACGCTGCCGGCTCGGGGATGC
GGGGGGAGCGCCGGACCGGAGCGGAGCCCCGGGCGGCTCGCTGCTGCCCCCTAGCGGGGGAGGGACGTAA
TTACATCCCTGGGGGCTTTGGGGGGGGGCTGTCCCTCTAGAGCCCCATCCTCACTGACTCCGTCCTGGAG
TTGGATGAGAGATAATGGCCTTACGTTGTGCCAGGGGAGGGTCGGGCTGGATTTAGCAAGATTTACCTTC
TCCAAAGAGCGGTGCTGCAGTGGCACAGCTGCCCACGGAGGTGGGGGGGTCACCGTCCCTGGAGGTGATG
AAGAACTGTGGGGATGTGGCACTGAGGGACATGGCCAGTGGGCACGGTGGGTGGGTTGGGGTTGGTCTTG
GGGATCTTGGAGGGCTTTTCCAGCCTTCATGATTTGACGATTGTATGAACATCTACATGGCAATTCTCCA
GCTGCCTGTCCCAGTCCTACTGACCCAGCTGTATCTCTCCAGGCAAGCTCTTCCACCCCTTCTGCTTGCA
TCCAGACACCATCAAACATGCAGGCTCAGACACAGGGACCAGCAGTGTCTGTGGCCTTTTTGTGCTCCTC
TCCATGCTGGGTTTTAACTTGCTCTTTGTCCTTCTATCCTATCTTCTTATCCTTAAGGCTGTTCTGAACG
CTGTGACTTGGAGAGTGTCCCAGAGCCCTCAACACCTGCATGTCCCACGTCCATGCTGTCCTGCACTTCC
TTATCCCCAAGATCTGCCTCTCCGTGATGCACTGAATTGGCAAACATGTGTCACCCCAGACCAACAATGT
CACAGCAAACTCCCCCTTGATAGGACAAGGGGGAATGGCTTTACACTGAGACAGGGGAGGTTTGGGTTGG
ATATGAGGAGGCAGTTTTTCCCCCAGAGGGTGGTGACGCACTGAACAGGTTGCCCAAGGAGGCTGTGGAT
GCCCCATCCCTGCAGGCATTCAAGGCCAGGCTGGATGTGGCTCTGGGCAGCCTGGGCTGCTGGTTGATGA
CCCTGCACATAGCAGGGGGTTGGATCTGGATGAGCACTGTGCTCCTTTGCAACCCAGGCCGTTCTATGAT
TCTGTCATTCTAAATCTCTCTTTCAGCCTAAAGCTTTTTCCCCGTATCCCCCCAGGTGTCTGCAGGCTCA
AAGAGCAGCGAGAAGCGTTCAGAGGAAAGCGATCCCGTGCCACCTTCCCCGTGCCCGGGCTGTCCCCGCA
CGCTGCCGGCTCGGGGATGCGGGGGGAGCGCCGGACCGGAGCGGAGCCCCGGGCGGCTCGCTGCTGCCCC
CTAGCGGGGGAGGGACGTAATTACATCCCTGGGGGCTTTGGGGGGGGGCTGTCCCTCTAGAAGTCGACGG
CGCGCCCTGCAGGAATCTAGTTATTAATAGTAATCAATTACGGGGTCATTAGTTCATAGCCCATATATGG
AGTTCCGCGTTACATAACTTACGGTAAATGGCCCGCCTGGCTGACCGCCCAACGACCCCCGCCCATTGAC
GTCAATAATGACGTATGTTCCCATAGTAACGCCAATAGGGACTTTCCATTGACGTCAATGGGTGGAGTAT
TTACGGTAAACTGCCCACTTGGCAGTACATCAAGTGTATCATATGCCAAGTACGCCCCCTATTGACGTCA
ATGACGGTAAATGGCCCGCCTGGCATTATGCCCAGTACATGACCTTATGGGACTTTCCTACTTGGCAGTA
CATCTACGTATTAGTCATCGCTATTACCATGGTCGAGGTGAGCCCCACGTTCTGCTTCACTCTCCCCATC
TCCCCCCCCTCCCCACCCCCAATTTTGTATTTATTTATTTTTTAATTATTTTGTGCAGCGATGGGGGCGG
GGGGGGGGGGGGGGCGCGCGCCAGGCGGGGCGGGGCGGGGCGAGGGGCGGGGCGGGGCGAGGCGGAGAGG
TGCGGCGGCAGCCAATCAGAGCGGCGCGCTCCGAAAGTTTCCTTTTATGGCGAGGCGGCGGCGGCGGCGG
CCCTATAAAAAGCGAAGCGCGCGGCGGGCGGGGAGTCGCTGCGACGCTGCCTTCGCCCCGTGCCCCGCTC
CGCCGCCGCCTCGCGCCGCCCGCCCCGGCTCTGACTGACCGCGTTACTCCCACAGGTGAGCGGGCGGGAC
GGCCCTTCTCCTCCGGGCTGTAATTAGCGCTTGGTTTAATGACGGCTTGTTTCTTTTCTGTGGCTGCGTG
AAAGCCTTGAGGGGCTCCGGGAGGGCCCTTTGTGCGGGGGGAGCGGCTCGGGGGGTGCGTGCGTGTGTGT
GTGCGTGGGGAGCGCCGCGTGCGGCTCCGCGCTGCCCGGCGGCTGTGAGCGCTGCGGGCGCGGCGCGGGG
CTTTGTGCGCTCCGCAGTGTGCGCGAGGGGAGCGCGGCCGGGGGCGGTGCCCCGCGGTGCGGGGGGGGCT
GCGAGGGGAACAAAGGCTGCGTGCGGGGTGTGTGCGTGGGGGGGTGAGCAGGGGGTGTGGGCGCGTCGGT
CGGGCTGCAACCCCCCCTGCACCCCCCTCCCCGAGTTGCTGAGCACGGCCCGGCTTCGGGTGCGGGGCTC
CGTACGGGGCGTGGCGCGGGGCTCGCCGTGCCGGGCGGGGGGTGGCGGCAGGTGGGGGTGCCGGGCGGGG
CGGGGCCGCCTCGGGCCGGGGAGGGCTCGGGGGAGGGGCGCGGCGGCCCCCGGAGCGCCGGCGGCTGTCG
AGGCGCGGCGAGCCGCAGCCATTGCCTTTTATGGTAATCGTGCGAGAGGGCGCAGGGACTTCCTTTGTCC
CAAATCTGTGCGGAGCCGAAATCTGGGAGGCGCCGCCGCACCCCCTCTAGCGGGCGCGGGGCGAAGCGGT
GCGGCGCCGGCAGGAAGGAAATGGGCGGGGAGGGCCTTCGTGCGTCGCCGCGCCGCCGTCCCCTTCTCCC
TCTCCAGCCTCGGGGCTGTCCGCGGGGGGACGGCTGCCTTCGGGGGGGACGGGGCAGGGCGGGGTTCGGC
TTCTGGCGTGTGACCGGCGGCTCTAGAGCCTCTGCTAACCATGTTCATGCCTTCTTCTTTTTCCTACAGC
TCCTGGGCAACGTGCTGGTTATTGTGCTGTCTCATCATTTTGGCAAAGAATTGATTTGATACCGCGGGCC
CCGCGTGGACGTTATAAGTACCTGAATGTCCTATAATTACACTTATAGGACATTCACCTCAGCACCATGG
CTAGCGGCAGCCTCGGAGTTTGAATAGATAGAATAAAATATCTTTATTTTCATTCCATCTGTGTGTTGGT
TTTTTGTGTGAGATCTACGGGTGGCATCCCTGTGACCCCTCCCCAGTGCCTCTCCTGGCCCTGGAAGTTG
CCACTCCAGTGCCCACCAGCCTTGTCCTAATAAAATTAAGTTGCATCATTTTGTCTGACTAGGTGTCCTT
CTATAATATTATGGGGTGGAGGGGGGTGGTATGGAGCAAGGGGCAAGTTGGGAAGACAACCTGTAGGGCC
TGCGGGGTCTATTGGGAACCAAGCTGGAGTGCAGTGGCACAATCTTGGCTCACTGCAATCTCCGCCTCCT
GGGTTCAAGCGATTCTCCTGCCTCAGGCTCCCGAGTTGTTGGGATTCCAGGCATGCATGACCAGGCTCAG
CTAATTTTTGTTTTTTTGGTAGAGACGGGGTTTCACCATATTGGCCAGGCTGGTCTCCAACTCCTAATCT
CAGGTGATCTACCCACCTTGGCCTCCCAAATTGCTGGGATTACAGGCGTGAACCACTGCTCCCTTCCCTG
TCCTTCTGCCTCAGCTAATTGAGTAGGGGGGAGGCTAACTGAAACACGGAAGGAGACAATACCGGAAGGA
ACCCGCGCTATGACGGCAATAAAAAGACAGAATAAAACGCACGGGTGTTGGGTCGTTTGTTCATAAACGC
GGGGTTCGGTCCCAGGGCTGGCACTCTGTCGATACCCCACCGAGACCCCATTGGGGCCAATACGCCCGCG
TTTCTTCCTTTTCCCCACCCCACCCCCCAAGTTCGGGTGAAGGCCCAGGGCTCGCAGCCAACGTCGGGGC
GGCAGGCCGTGTGAATGTCCTATAATTACACTTATAGGACATTCAACGCGCGCGCCGCCACCATGGTGAG
CGAGCTGATTAAGGAGAACATGCACATGAAGCTGTACATGGAGGGCACCGTGAACAACCACCACTTCAAG
TGCACATCCGAGGGCGAAGGCAAGCCCTACGAGGGCACCCAGACCATGAGAATCAAGGCGGTCGAGGGCG
GCCCTCTCCCCTTCGCCTTCGACATCCTGGCTACCAGCTTCATGTACGGCAGCAAAACCTTCATCAACCA
CACCCAGGGCATCCCCGACTTCTTTAAGCAGTCCTTCCCCGAGGGCTTCACATGGGAGAGAGTCACCACA
TACGAAGACGGGGGCGTGCTGACCGCTACCCAGGACACCAGCCTCCAGGACGGCTGCCTCATCTACAACG
TCAAGATCAGAGGGGTGAACTTCCCATCCAACGGCCCTGTGATGCAGAAGAAAACACTCGGCTGGGAGGC
CTCCACCGAGACCCTGTACCCCGCTGACGGCGGCCTGGAAGGCAGAGCCGACATGGCCCTGAAGCTCGTG
GGCGGGGGCCACCTGATCTGCAACTTGAAGACCACATACAGATCCAAGAAACCCGCTAAGAACCTCAAGA
TGCCCGGCGTCTACTATGTGGACAGAAGACTGGAAAGAATCAAGGAGGCCGACAAAGAGACCTACGTCGA
GCAGCACGAGGTGGCTGTGGCCAGATACTGCGACCTCCCTAGCAAACTGGGGCACAGAGGAAGCGGAGCC
ACTAACTTCTCCCTGTTGAAACAAGCAGGGGATGTCGAAGAGAATCCCGGGCCATGACAATTGTTACGTA
AAGCTTGTCGATAATCAACCTCTGGATTACAAAATTTGTGAAAGATTGACTGGTATTCTTAACTATGTTG
CTCCTTTTACGCTATGTGGATACGCTGCTTTAATGCCTTTGTATCATGCTATTGCTTCCCGTATGGCTTT
CATTTTCTCCTCCTTGTATAAATCCTGGTTGCTGTCTCTTTATGAGGAGTTGTGGCCCGTTGTCAGGCAA
CGTGGCGTGGTGTGCACTGTGTTTGCTGACGCAACCCCCACTGGTTGGGGCATTGCCACCACCTGTCAGC
TCCTTTCCGGGACTTTCGCTTTCCCCCTCCCTATTGCCACGGCGGAACTCATCGCCGCCTGCCTTGCCCG
CTGCTGGACAGGGGCTCGGCTGTTGGGCACTGACAATTCCGTGGTGTTGTCGGGGAAATCATCGTCCTTT
CCTTGGCTGCTCGCCTATGTTGCCACCTGGATTCTGCGCGGGACGTCCTTCTGCTACGTCCCTTCGGCCC
TCAATCCAGCGGACCTTCCTTCCCGCGGCCTGCTGCCGGCTCTGCGGCCTCTTCCGCGTCTTCGCCTTCG
CCCTCAGACGAGTCGGATCTCCCTTTGGGCCGCCTCCCCGCATCGACACCGAGCGCTGCTCGAGGCCTCG
ACTGTGCCTTCTAGTTGCCAGCCATCTGTTGTTTGCCCCTCCCCCGTGCCTTCCTTGACCCTGGAAGGTG
CCACTCCCACTGTCCTTTCCTAATAAAATGAGGAAATTGCATCGCATTGTCTGAGTAGGTGTCATTCTAT
TCTGGGGGGTGGGGTGGGGCAGGACAGCAAGGGGGAGGATTGGGAAGACAATAGCAGGCATGCTGGGGAC
ACGTGGGATCCGGTGCCAGGGCGTGCCCTTGGGCTCCCCGGGCGCGTTTGGGCGGCCGCATCGAATTCTA
CCGGGTAGGGGAGGCGCTTTTCCCAAGGCAGTCTGGAGCATGCGCTTTAGCAGCCCCGCTGGGCACTTGG
CGCTACACAAGTGGCCTCTGGCCTCGCACACATTCCACATCCTCCGGTAGGCGCCAACCGGCTCCGTTCT
TTGGTGGCCCCTTCGCGCCACCTTCTACTCCTCCCCTAGTCAGGAAGTTCCCCCCCGCCCCGCAGCTCGC
GTCGTGCAGGACGTGACAAATGGAAGTAGCACGTCTCACTAGTCTCGTGCAGATGGACAGCACCGCTGAG
CAATGGAAGCGGGTAGGCCTTTGGGGCAGCGGCCAATAGCAGCTTTGCTCCTTCGCTTTCTGGGCTCAGA
GGCTGGGAAGGGGTGGGTCCGGGGGCGGGCTCAGGGGCGGGCTCAGGGGCGGGGCGGGCGCCCGAAGGTC
CTCCGGAGGCCCGGCATTCTGCACGCTTCAAAAGCGCACGTCTGCCGCGCTGTTCTCCTCTTCCTCATCT
CCGGGCCTTTCGACCTGCAATCGCCGCTAGCCGCCACCATGAAAAAGCCTGAACTCACCGCGACGTCTGT
CGAGAAGTTTCTGATCGAAAAGTTCGACAGCGTCTCCGACCTGATGCAGCTCTCGGAGGGCGAAGAATCT
CGTGCTTTCAGCTTCGATGTAGGAGGGCGTGGATATGTCCTGCGGGTAAATAGCTGCGCCGATGGTTTCT
ACAAAGATCGTTATGTTTATCGGCACTTTGCATCGGCCGCGCTCCCGATTCCGGAAGTGCTTGACATTGG
GGAATTCAGCGAGAGCCTGACCTATTGCATCTCCCGCCGTGCACAGGGTGTCACGTTGCAAGACCTGCCT
GAAACCGAACTGCCCGCTGTTCTGCAGCCGGTCGCGGAGGCCATGGATGCGATCGCTGCGGCCGATCTTA
GCCAGACGAGCGGGTTCGGCCCATTCGGACCGCAAGGAATCGGTCAATACACTACATGGCGTGATTTCAT
ATGCGCGATTGCTGATCCCCATGTGTATCACTGGCAAACTGTGATGGACGACACCGTCAGTGTAAGTGCT
AGCCCCTAGGCCTGAATCGAAAAACCGCTCAGCGGCGCCCGCACCCAAACGAAAACACCCCCGGCCCAAG
CGGACCGGGGGTGTCGCGTGAAATGGATCAGTGAGCGTGGCCGTGGTGGTGGCCGTGGCCGTGCTCGTCC
TCGTCGGCCGGCTTGTCGACGACGGCGGTCTCCGTCGTCAGGATCATCCGGGCCACCGAGGCGGCGTTGA
GAACAGCCGAGCGGGTCACCTTGGCCGGATCGACGACGCCGGCGGAGACCAGATCACCGAACTCCAGCGT
GGCGGCGTTGAAGCCCTGCCCCTTGGGAAGTTCGGAGAGAGCTCGTCGACTGCAGAGGCCTGCATGCAAG
CTTGGCGTAATCATGGTCATAGCTGTTTCCTTATCAGCTCACTCAAAGGCGGTAATACGGTTATCCACAG
AATCAGGGGATAACGCAGGAAAGAACATGTGAGCAAAAGGCCAGCAAAAGGCCAGGAACCGTAAAAAGGC
CGCGTTGCTGGCGTTTTTCCATAGGCTCCGCCCCCCTGACGAGCATCACAAAAATCGACGCTCAAGTCAG
AGGTGGCGAAACCCGACAGGACTATAAAGATACCAGGCGTTTCCCCCTGGAAGCTCCCTCGTGCGCTCTC
CTGTTCCGACCCTGCCGCTTACCGGATACCTGTCCGCCTTTCTCCCTTCGGGAAGCGTGGCGCTTTCTCA
TAGCTCACGCTGTAGGTATCTCAGTTCGGTGTAGGTCGTTCGCTCCAAGCTGGGCTGTGTGCACGAACCC
CCCGTTCAGCCCGACCGCTGCCCTTATCCGGTAACTATCGTCTTGAGTCCAACCCGGTAAGACACGACTT
ATCGCCACTGGCAGCAGCCACTGGTAACAGGATTAGCAGAGCGAGGTATGTAGGCGGTGCTACAGAGTTC
TTGAAGTGGTGGCCTAACTACGGCTACACTAGAAGAACAGTATTTGGTATCTGCGCTCTGCTGAAGCCAG
TTACCTTCGGAAAAAGAGTTGGTAGCTCTTGATCCGGCAAACAAACCACCGCTGGTAGCGGTGGTTTTTT
TGTTTGCAAGCAGCAGATTACGCGCAGAAAAAAAGGATCTCAAGAAGATCCTTTGATCTTTTCTACGGGG
TCTGACGCTCAGTGGAACGAAAACTCACGTTAAGGGATTTTGGTCATGAGATTATCAAAAAGGATCTTCA
CCTAGATCCTTTTAAATTAAAAATGAAGTTTTAAATCAATCTAAAGTATATATGAGTAAACTTGGTCTGA
CAGTTACCAATGCTTAATCAGTGAGGCACCTATCTCAGCGATCTGTCTATTTCGTTCATCCATAGTTGCC
TGACTCCCCGTCGTGTAGATAACTACGATACGGGAGGGCTTACCATCTGGCCCCAGTGCTGCAATGATAC
CGCGAGACCCACGCTCACCGGCTCCAGATTTATCAGCAATAAACCAGCCAGCCGGAAGGGCCGAGCGCAG
AAGTGGTCCTGCAACTTTATCCGCCTCCATCCAGTCTATTAATTGTTGCCGGGAAGCTAGAGTAAGTAGT
TCGCCAGTTAATAGTTTGCGC
