>Addgene plasmid #163491 | AiP1076-Ai213 (TICL-EGFP-ICF-mOrange2-ICN-mKate2) | addgene full sequence | sequence record 325467 | Addgene NGS Result
AACGTTTTGGCGGTTTAAACATTAAGCACGTGTTGACAATTAATCATCGGCATAGTATATCGGCATAGTA
TAATACGACAAGGTGAGGAACTAAACCATGGGATCGGCCATTGAACAAGATGGATTGCACGCAGGTTCTC
CGGCCGCTTGGGTGGAGAGGCTATTCGGCTATGACTGGGCACAACAGACGATCGGCTGCTCTGATGCCGC
CGTGTTCCGGCTGTCAGCGCAGGGGCGCCCGGTTCTTTTTGTCAAGACCGACCTGTCCGGTGCCCTGAAT
GAACTGCAGGACGAGGCAGCGCGGCTATCGTGGCTGGCCACGACGGGCGTTCCTTGCGCAGCTGTGCTCG
ACGTTGTCACTGAAGCGGGAAGGGACTGGCTGCTATTGGGCGAAGTGCCGGGGCAGGATCTCCTGTCATC
TCACCTTGCTCCTGCCGAGAAAGTATCCATCATGGCTGATGCAATGCGGCGGCTGCATACGCTTGATCCG
GCTACCTGCCCATTCGACCACCAAGCGAAACATCGCATCGAGCGAGCACGTACTCGGATGGAAGCCGGTC
TTGTCGATCAGGATGATCTGGACGAAGAGCATCAGGGGCTCGCGCCAGCCGAACTGTTCGCCAGGCTCAA
GGCGCGCATGCCCGACGGCGAGGATCTCGTCGTGACCCATGGCGATGCCTGCTTGCCGAATATCATGGTG
GAAAATGGCCGCTTTTCTGGATTCATCGACTGTGGCCGGCTGGGTGTGGCGGACCGCTATCAGGACATAG
CGTTGGCTACCCGTGATATTGCTGAAGAGCTTGGCGGCGAATGGGCTGACCGCTTCCTCGTGCTTTACGG
TATCGCCGCTCCCGATTCGCAGCGCATCGCCTTCTATCGCCTTCTTGACGAGTTCTTCTGAAGTGTTAAC
TGGGTAACGCCAGGGTTTTCCCAGTCACGACGTTGTAAAACGACGGCCAGTGAATTCGAGCTCGGTACCG
AAAAACCGCTCAGCGGCGCCCGCACCCAAACGAAAACACCCCCGGCCCAAGCGGACCGGGGGTGTCGCGT
GAAATGGATCAGTGAGCGTGGCCGTGGTGGTGGCCGTGGCCGTGCTCGTCCTCGTCGGCCGGCTTGTCGA
CGACGGCGGTCTCCGTCGTCAGGATCATCCGGGCCACCGAGGCGGCGTTGAGAACAGCCGAGCGGGTCAC
CTTGGCCGGATCGACGACGCCGGCGGAGACCAGATCACCGAACTCCAGCGTGGCGGCGTTGAAGCCCTGC
CCCTTGGGAAGTTCGGAGATTTCGGCCGGCCAATCGATTTTACCGGGGTGGTGCCCATCCTGGTCGAGCT
GGACGGCGACGTAAACGGCCACAAGTTCAGCGTGTCCGGCGAGGGCGAGGGCGATGCCACCTACGGCAAG
CTGACCCTGAAGTTCATCTGCACCACCGGCAAGCTGCCCGTGCCCTGGCCCACCCTCGTGACCACCCTGA
CCTACGGCGTGCAGTGCTTCAGCCGCTACCCCGACCACATGAAGCAGCACGACTTCTTCAAGTCCGCCAT
GCCCGAAGGCTACGTCCAGGAGCGCACCATCTTCTTCAAGGACGACGGCAACTACAAGACCCGCGCCGAG
GTGAAGTTCGAGGGCGACACCCTGGTGAACCGCATCGAGCTGAAGGGCATCGACTTCAAGGAGGACGGCA
ACATCCTGGGGCACAAGCTGGAGTACAACTACAACAGCCACAACGTCTATATCATGGCCGACAAGCAGAA
GAACGGCATCAAGGTGAACTTCAAGATCCGCCACAACATCGAGGACGGTTAATTAAGAATTCGAGCTCGC
TAGAGCCCCATCCTCACTGACTCCGTCCTGGAGTTGGATGAGAGATAATGGCCTTACGTTGTGCCAGGGG
AGGGTCGGGCTGGATTTAGCAAGATTTACCTTCTCCAAAGAGCGGTGCTGCAGTGGCACAGCTGCCCACG
GAGGTGGGGGGGTCACCGTCCCTGGAGGTGATGAAGAACTGTGGGGATGTGGCACTGAGGGACATGGCCA
GTGGGCACGGTGGGTGGGTTGGGGTTGGTCTTGGGGATCTTGGAGGGCTTTTCCAGCCTTCATGATTTGA
CGATTGTATGAACATCTACATGGCAATTCTCCAGCTGCCTGTCCCAGTCCTACTGACCCAGCTGTATCTC
TCCAGGCAAGCTCTTCCACCCCTTCTGCTTGCATCCAGACACCATCAAACATGCAGGCTCAGACACAGGG
ACCAGCAGTGTCTGTGGCCTTTTTGTGCTCCTCTCCATGCTGGGTTTTAACTTGCTCTTTGTCCTTCTAT
CCTATCTTCTTATCCTTAAGGCTGTTCTGAACGCTGTGACTTGGAGAGTGTCCCAGAGCCCTCAACACCT
GCATGTCCCACGTCCATGCTGTCCTGCACTTCCTTATCCCCAAGATCTGCCTCTCCGTGATGCACTGAAT
TGGCAAACATGTGTCACCCCAGACCAACAATGTCACAGCAAACTCCCCCTTGATAGGACAAGGGGGAATG
GCTTTACACTGAGACAGGGGAGGTTTGGGTTGGATATGAGGAGGCAGTTTTTCCCCCAGAGGGTGGTGAC
GCACTGAACAGGTTGCCCAAGGAGGCTGTGGATGCCCCATCCCTGCAGGCATTCAAGGCCAGGCTGGATG
TGGCTCTGGGCAGCCTGGGCTGCTGGTTGATGACCCTGCACATAGCAGGGGGTTGGATCTGGATGAGCAC
TGTGCTCCTTTGCAACCCAGGCCGTTCTATGATTCTGTCATTCTAAATCTCTCTTTCAGCCTAAAGCTTT
TTCCCCGTATCCCCCCAGGTGTCTGCAGGCTCAAAGAGCAGCGAGAAGCGTTCAGAGGAAAGCGATCCCG
TGCCACCTTCCCCGTGCCCGGGCTGTCCCCGCACGCTGCCGGCTCGGGGATGCGGGGGGAGCGCCGGACC
GGAGCGGAGCCCCGGGCGGCTCGCTGCTGCCCCCTAGCGGGGGAGGGACGTAATTACATCCCTGGGGGCT
TTGGGGGGGGGCTGTCCGCCCCATCCTCACTGACTCCGTCCTGGAGTTGGATGAGAGATAATGGCCTTAC
GTTGTGCCAGGGGAGGGTCGGGCTGGATTTAGCAAGATTTACCTTCTCCAAAGAGCGGTGCTGCAGTGGC
ACAGCTGCCCACGGAGGTGGGGGGGTCACCGTCCCTGGAGGTGATGAAGAACTGTGGGGATGTGGCACTG
AGGGACATGGCCAGTGGGCACGGTGGGTGGGTTGGGGTTGGTCTTGGGGATCTTGGAGGGCTTTTCCAGC
CTTCATGATTTGACGATTGTATGAACATCTACATGGCAATTCTCCAGCTGCCTGTCCCAGTCCTACTGAC
CCAGCTGTATCTCTCCAGGCAAGCTCTTCCACCCCTTCTGCTTGCATCCAGACACCATCAAACATGCAGG
CTCAGACACAGGGACCAGCAGTGTCTGTGGCCTTTTTGTGCTCCTCTCCATGCTGGGTTTTAACTTGCTC
TTTGTCCTTCTATCCTATCTTCTTATCCTTAAGGCTGTTCTGAACGCTGTGACTTGGAGAGTGTCCCAGA
GCCCTCAACACCTGCATGTCCCACGTCCATGCTGTCCTGCACTTCCTTATCCCCAAGATCTGCCTCTCCG
TGATGCACTGAATTGGCAAACATGTGTCACCCCAGACCAACAATGTCACAGCAAACTCCCCCTTGATAGG
ACAAGGGGGAATGGCTTTACACTGAGACAGGGGAGGTTTGGGTTGGATATGAGGAGGCAGTTTTTCCCCC
AGAGGGTGGTGACGCACTGAACAGGTTGCCCAAGGAGGCTGTGGATGCCCCATCCCTGCAGGCATTCAAG
GCCAGGCTGGATGTGGCTCTGGGCAGCCTGGGCTGCTGGTTGATGACCCTGCACATAGCAGGGGGTTGGA
TCTGGATGAGCACTGTGCTCCTTTGCAACCCAGGCCGTTCTATGATTCTGTCATTCTAAATCTCTCTTTC
AGCCTAAAGCTTTTTCCCCGTATCCCCCCAGGTGTCTGCAGGCTCAAAGAGCAGCGAGAAGCGTTCAGAG
GAAAGCGATCCCGTGCCACCTTCCCCGTGCCCGGGCTGTCCCCGCACGCTGCCGGCTCGGGGATGCGGGG
GGAGCGCCGGACCGGAGCGGAGCCCCGGGCGGCTCGCTGCTGCCCCCTAGCGGGGGAGGGACGTAATTAC
ATCCCTGGGGGCTTTGGGGGGGGGCTGTCCCTCTAGGGGTACCCGGGGATCCACCGGTCCTTAATTAACC
GTTTAAACAATTCTGCAGGAATCTAGTTATTAATAGTAATCAATTACGGGGTCATTAGTTCATAGCCCAT
ATATGGAGTTCCGCGTTACATAACTTACGGTAAATGGCCCGCCTGGCTGACCGCCCAACGACCCCCGCCC
ATTGACGTCAATAATGACGTATGTTCCCATAGTAACGCCAATAGGGACTTTCCATTGACGTCAATGGGTG
GAGTATTTACGGTAAACTGCCCACTTGGCAGTACATCAAGTGTATCATATGCCAAGTACGCCCCCTATTG
ACGTCAATGACGGTAAATGGCCCGCCTGGCATTATGCCCAGTACATGACCTTATGGGACTTTCCTACTTG
GCAGTACATCTACGTATTAGTCATCGCTATTACCATGGTCGAGGTGAGCCCCACGTTCTGCTTCACTCTC
CCCATCTCCCCCCCCTCCCCACCCCCAATTTTGTATTTATTTATTTTTTAATTATTTTGTGCAGCGATGG
GGGCGGGGGGGGGGGGGGGGSGSGSSCSGGGGGGGGGGGGGGGGGGGGGGGGGGGGGGGGGGGGGGGGSG
GRGRGGKGSGGSGGSRGCCAMYCRGRGSGGCGCGCYCCGAAAGTTTCCTTTTWKGGCGRGGCGGCGGCGG
CGGCGGCCCTATAAAAAGCGAAGCGCGCGGCGGGCGGGAGTCGCTGCGCGCTGCCTTCGCCCCGTGCCCC
GCTCCGCCGCCGCCTCGCGCCGCCCGCCCCGGCTCTGACTGACCGCGTTACTCCCACAGGTGAGCGGGCG
GGACGGCCCTTCTCCTCCGGGCTGTAATTAGCGCTTGGTTTAATGACGGCTTGTTTCTTTTCTGTGGCTG
CGTGAAAGCCTTGAGGGGCTCCGGGAGGGCCCTTTGTGCGGGGGGAGCGGCTCGGGGGGTGCGTGCGTGT
GTGTGTGCGTGGGGAGCGCCGCGTGCGGCTCCGCGCTGCCCGGCGGCTGTGAGCGCTGCGGGCGCGGCGC
GGGGCTTTGTGCGCTCCGCAGTGTGCGCGAGGGGAGCGCGGCCGGGGGCGGTGCCCCGCGGTGCGGGGGG
GGCTGCGAGGGGAACAAAGGCTGCGTGCGGGGTGTGTGCGTGGGGGGGTGAGCAGGGGGTGTGGGCGCGT
CGGTCGGGCTGCAACCCCCCCTGCACCCCCCTCCCCGAGTTGCTGAGCACGGCCCGGCTTCGGGTGCGGG
GCTCCGTACGGGGCGTGGCGCGGGGCTCGCCGTGCCGGGCGGGGGGTGGCGGCAGGKGGGGGTGCCGGGC
GGGGCGGGGCCGCCYCGGGCCGGGGRGGGSKCGGGGGRGGGGCGCGGCGGCCCCCGGRGCGCCGGCGGCT
GTCGRGGCGCGGCGRGCCGCMGCCMTTGCCTTTTWTGGKAATCGTGCGAGAGGGCGCAGGGACTTCCTTT
GTCCCAAATCTGTGCGGAGCCGAAATCTGGGAGGCGCCGCCGCACCCCCTCTAGCGGGCGCGGGGCGAAG
CGGTGCGGCGCCGGCAGGAAGGAAATGGGCGGGGAGGGCCTTCGTGCGTCGCCGCGCCGCCGTCCCCTTC
TCCCTCTCCAGCCTCGGGGCTGTCCGCGGGGGGACGGCTGCCTTCGGGGGGGACGGGGCAGGGCGGGGTT
CGGCTTCTGGCGTGTGACCGGCGGCTCTAGAGCCTCTGCTAACCATGTTCATGCCTTCTTCTTTTTCCTA
CAGCTCCTGGGCAACGTGCTGGTTATTGTGCTGTCTCATCATTTTGGCAAAGAATTGATTTGATACCATT
TAAATGGGGATCAAATTCAATTAAATATAACTTCGTATAGCATACATTATACGAAGTTATTCGCGAGTGA
ATAAATGAAAGCTTGCAGATCCCCTCAGCACCATGGCTAGCGGCAGCCTCGGAGTTTGAATAGATAGAAT
AAAATATCTTTATTTTCATTCCATCTGTGTGTTGGTTTTTTGTGTGAGATCTACGGGTGGCATCCCTGTG
ACCCCTCCCCAGTGCCTCTCCTGGCCCTGGAAGTTGCCACTCCAGTGCCCACCAGCCTTGTCCTAATAAA
ATTAAGTTGCATCATTTTGTCTGACTAGGTGTCCTTCTATAATATTATGGGGTGGAGGGGGGTGGTATGG
AGCAAGGGGCAAGTTGGGAAGACAACCTGTAGGGCCTGCGGGGTCTATTGGGAACCAAGCTGGAGTGCAG
TGGCACAATCTTGGCTCACTGCAATCTCCGCCTCCTGGGTTCAAGCGATTCTCCTGCCTCAGGCTCCCGA
GTTGTTGGGATTCCAGGCATGCATGACCAGGCTCAGCTAATTTTTGTTTTTTTGGTAGAGACGGGGTTTC
ACCATATTGGCCAGGCTGGTCTCCAACTCCTAATCTCAGGTGATCTACCCACCTTGGCCTCCCAAATTGC
TGGGATTACAGGCGTGAACCACTGCTCCCTTCCCTGTCCTTCTGCCTCAGCGCTGTAAGTCTGCAGAAAT
TGATGATCTATTAAACAATAAAGATGTCCACTAAAATGGAAGTTTTTCCTGTCATACTTTGTTAAGAAGG
GTGAGAACAGAGTACCTACATTTTGAATGGAAGGATTGGAGCTACGGGGGTGGGGGTGGGGTGGGATTAG
ATAAATGCCTGCTCTTTACTGAAGGCTCTTTACTATTGCTTTATGATAATGTTTCATAGTTGGATATCAT
AATTTAAACAAGCAAAACCAAATTAAGGGCCAGCTCATTCCTCCCACTCATGATCTATAGATCTATAGAT
CTCTCGTGGGATCATTGTTTTTCTCTTGATTCCCACTTTGTGGTTCTAAGTACTGTGGTTTCCAAATGTG
TCAGTTTCATAGCCTGAAGAACGAGATCAGCAGCCTCTGTTCCACATACACTTCATTCTCAGTATTGTTT
TGCCAAGTTCTAATTCCATCAGAAAGCTTTTACTTAACTGAATAGCTAACATAACTTCGTATAGCATACA
TTATACGAAGTTATCACGCGTCCGCCACCATGGTGAGCAAGGGCGAGGAGCTGTTCACCGGGGTGGTGCC
CATCCTGGTCGAGCTGGACGGCGACGTAAACGGCCACAAGTTCAGCGTGTCCGGCGAGGGCGAGGGCGAT
GCCACCTACGGCAAGCTGACCCTGAAGTTCATCTGCACCACCGGCAAGCTGCCCGTGCCCTGGCCCACCC
TCGTGACCACCCTGACCTACGGCGTGCAGTGCTTCAGCCGCTACCCCGACCACATGAAGCAGCACGACTT
CTTCAAGTCCGCCATGCCCGAAGGCTACGTCCAGGAGCGCACCATCTTCTTCAAGGACGACGGCAACTAC
AAGACCCGCGCCGAGGTGAAGTTCGAGGGCGACACCCTGGTGAACCGCATCGAGCTGAAGGGCATCGACT
TCAAGGAGGACGGCAACATCCTGGGGCACAAGCTGGAGTACAACTACAACAGCCACAACGTCTATATCAT
GGCCGACAAGCAGAAGAACGGCATCAAGGTGAACTTCAAGATCCGCCACAACATCGAGGACGGCAGCGTG
CAGCTCGCCGACCACTACCAGCAGAACACCCCCATCGGCGACGGCCCCGTGCTGCTGCCCGACAACCACT
ACCTGAGCACCCAGTCCGCCCTGAGCAAAGACCCCAACGAGAAGCGCGATCACATGGTCCTGCTGGAGTT
CGTGACCGCCGCCGGGATCACTCTCGGCATGGACGAGCTGTACAAGTAAACGCGTTACGTAAAGCTTGTC
GATAATCAACCTCTGGATTACAAAATTTGTGAAAGATTGACTGGTATTCTTAACTATGTTGCTCCTTTTA
CGCTATGTGGATACGCTGCTTTAATGCCTTTGTATCATGCTATTGCTTCCCGTATGGCTTTCATTTTCTC
CTCCTTGTATAAATCCTGGTTGCTGTCTCTTTATGAGGAGTTGTGGCCCGTTGTCAGGCAACGTGGCGTG
GTGTGCACTGTGTTTGCTGACGCAACCCCCACTGGTTGGGGCATTGCCACCACCTGTCAGCTCCTTTCCG
GGACTTTCGCTTTCCCCCTCCCTATTGCCACGGCGGAACTCATCGCCGCCTGCCTTGCCCGCTGCTGGAC
AGGGGCTCGGCTGTTGGGCACTGACAATTCCGTGGTGTTGTCGGGGAAATCATCGTCCTTTCCTTGGCTG
CTCGCCTATGTTGCCACCTGGATTCTGCGCGGGACGTCCTTCTGCTACGTCCCTTCGGCCCTCAATCCAG
CGGACCTTCCTTCCCGCGGCCTGCTGCCGGCTCTGCGGCCTCTTCCGCGTCTTCGCCTTCGCCCTCAGAC
GAGTCGGATCTCCCTTTGGGCCGCCTCCCCGCATCGACACCGAGCGCTGCTCGAGGCCTCGACTGTGCCT
TCTAGTTGCCAGCCATCTGTTGTTTGCCCCTCCCCCGTGCCTTCCTTGACCCTGGAAGGTGCCACTCCCA
CTGTCCTTTCCTAATAAAATGAGGAAATTGCATCGCATTGTCTGAGTAGGTGTCATTCTATTCTGGGGGG
TGGGGTGGGGCAGGACAGCAAGGGGGAGGATTGGGAAGACAATAGCAGGCATGCTGGGGACACGTGGGAT
CCTCTAGAGCCCCATCCTCACTGACTCCGTCCTGGAGTTGGATGAGAGATAATGGCCTTACGTTGTGCCA
GGGGAGGGTCGGGCTGGATTTAGCAAGATTTACCTTCTCCAAAGAGCGGTGCTGCAGTGGCACAGCTGCC
CACGGAGGTGGGGGGGTCACCGTCCCTGGAGGTGATGAAGAACTGTGGGGATGTGGCACTGAGGGACATG
GCCAGTGGGCACGGTGGGTGGGTTGGGGTTGGTCTTGGGGATCTTGGAGGGCTTTTCCAGCCTTCATGAT
TTGACGATTGTATGAACATCTACATGGCAATTCTCCAGCTGCCTGTCCCAGTCCTACTGACCCAGCTGTA
TCTCTCCAGGCAAGCTCTTCCACCCCTTCTGCTTGCATCCAGACACCATCAAACATGCAGGCTCAGACAC
AGGGACCAGCAGTGTCTGTGGCCTTTTTGTGCTCCTCTCCATGCTGGGTTTTAACTTGCTCTTTGTCCTT
CTATCCTATCTTCTTATCCTTAAGGCTGTTCTGAACGCTGTGACTTGGAGAGTGTCCCAGAGCCCTCAAC
ACCTGCATGTCCCACGTCCATGCTGTCCTGCACTTCCTTATCCCCAAGATCTGCCTCTCCGTGATGCACT
GAATTGGCAAACATGTGTCACCCCAGACCAACAATGTCACAGCAAACTCCCCCTTGATAGGACAAGGGGG
AATGGCTTTACACTGAGACAGGGGAGGTTTGGGTTGGATATGAGGAGGCAGTTTTTCCCCCAGAGGGTGG
TGACGCACTGAACAGGTTGCCCAAGGAGGCTGTGGATGCCCCATCCCTGCAGGCATTCAAGGCCAGGCTG
GATGTGGCTCTGGGCAGCCTGGGCTGCTGGTTGATGACCCTGCACATAGCAGGGGGTTGGATCTGGATGA
GCACTGTGCTCCTTTGCAACCCAGGCCGTTCTATGATTCTGTCATTCTAAATCTCTCTTTCAGCCTAAAG
CTTTTTCCCCGTATCCCCCCAGGTGTCTGCAGGCTCAAAGAGCAGCGAGAAGCGTTCAGAGGAAAGCGAT
CCCGTGCCACCTTCCCCGTGCCCGGGCTGTCCCCGCACGCTGCCGGCTCGGGGATGCGGGGGGAGCGCCG
GACCGGAGCGGAGCCCCGGGCGGCTCGCTGCTGCCCCCTAGCGGGGGAGGGACGTAATTACATCCCTGGG
GGCTTTGGGGGGGGGCTGTCCCTCTAGAGCCCCATCCTCACTGACTCCGTCCTGGAGTTGGATGAGAGAT
AATGGCCTTACGTTGTGCCAGGGGAGGGTCGGGCTGGATTTAGCAAGATTTACCTTCTCCAAAGAGCGGT
GCTGCAGTGGCACAGCTGCCCACGGAGGTGGGGGGGTCACCGTCCCTGGAGGTGATGAAGAACTGTGGGG
ATGTGGCACTGAGGGACATGGCCAGTGGGCACGGTGGGTGGGTTGGGGTTGGTCTTGGGGATCTTGGAGG
GCTTTTCCAGCCTTCATGATTTGACGATTGTATGAACATCTACATGGCAATTCTCCAGCTGCCTGTCCCA
GTCCTACTGACCCAGCTGTATCTCTCCAGGCAAGCTCTTCCACCCCTTCTGCTTGCATCCAGACACCATC
AAACATGCAGGCTCAGACACAGGGACCAGCAGTGTCTGTGGCCTTTTTGTGCTCCTCTCCATGCTGGGTT
TTAACTTGCTCTTTGTCCTTCTATCCTATCTTCTTATCCTTAAGGCTGTTCTGAACGCTGTGACTTGGAG
AGTGTCCCAGAGCCCTCAACACCTGCATGTCCCACGTCCATGCTGTCCTGCACTTCCTTATCCCCAAGAT
CTGCCTCTCCGTGATGCACTGAATTGGCAAACATGTGTCACCCCAGACCAACAATGTCACAGCAAACTCC
CCCTTGATAGGACAAGGGGGAATGGCTTTACACTGAGACAGGGGAGGTTTGGGTTGGATATGAGGAGGCA
GTTTTTCCCCCAGAGGGTGGTGACGCACTGAACAGGTTGCCCAAGGAGGCTGTGGATGCCCCATCCCTGC
AGGCATTCAAGGCCAGGCTGGATGTGGCTCTGGGCAGCCTGGGCTGCTGGTTGATGACCCTGCACATAGC
AGGGGGTTGGATCTGGATGAGCACTGTGCTCCTTTGCAACCCAGGCCGTTCTATGATTCTGTCATTCTAA
ATCTCTCTTTCAGCCTAAAGCTTTTTCCCCGTATCCCCCCAGGTGTCTGCAGGCTCAAAGAGCAGCGAGA
AGCGTTCAGAGGAAAGCGATCCCGTGCCACCTTCCCCGTGCCCGGGCTGTCCCCGCACGCTGCCGGCTCG
GGGATGCGGGGGGAGCGCCGGACCGGAGCGGAGCCCCGGGCGGCTCGCTGCTGCCCCCTAGCGGGGGAGG
GACGTAATTACATCCCTGGGGGCTTTGGGGGGGGGCTGTCCCTCTAGAGTCGACGGCGCGCCCTGCAGGA
ATCTAGTTATTAATAGTAATCAATTACGGGGTCATTAGTTCATAGCCCATATATGGAGTTCCGCGTTACA
TAACTTACGGTAAATGGCCCGCCTGGCTGACCGCCCAACGACCCCCGCCCATTGACGTCAATAATGACGT
ATGTTCCCATAGTAACGCCAATAGGGACTTTCCATTGACGTCAATGGGTGGAGTATTTACGGTAAACTGC
CCACTTGGCAGTACATCAAGTGTATCATATGCCAAGTACGCCCCCTATTGACGTCAATGACGGTAAATGG
CCCGCCTGGCATTATGCCCAGTACATGACCTTATGGGACTTTCCTACTTGGCAGTACATCTACGTATTAG
TCATCGCTATTACCATGGTCGAGGTGAGCCCCMCGTTCTGCTTCMCYCYCCCCMYCYCCCCCCCCYCCCC
MCCCCCAATTTTKTWTTTWTTTWTTTTTTWWTTWTTTKGKGSRGSGRKGGGGGSGGGGGGGGGGGGGGGG
CGCGCGCSRGGSGGGGSGGGGCGGGGCGRGGGGCGGGGCGGGGCGAGGCGGAGAGGTGCGGCGGCAGCCA
ATCAGAGCGGCGCGCTCCGAAAGTTTCCTTTTATGGCGAGGCGGCGGCGGCGGCGGCCCTATAAAAAGCG
AAGCGCGCGGCGGGCGGGNAGTCGCTGCGCGCTGCCTTCGCCCCGTGCCCCGCTCCGCCGCCGCCTCGCG
CCGCCCGCCCCGGCTCTGACTGACCGCGTTACTCCCACAGGTGAGCGGGCGGGACGGCCCTTCTCCTCCG
GGCTGTAATTAGCGCTTGGTTTAATGACGGCTTGTTTCTTTTCTGTGGCTGCGTGAAAGCCTTGAGGGGC
TCCGGGAGGGCCCTTTGTGCGGGGGGAGCGGCTCGGGGGGTGCGTGCGTGTGTGTGTGCGTGGGGAGCGC
CGCGTGCGGCTCCGCGCTGCCCGGCGGCTGTGAGCGCTGCGGGCGCGGCGCGGGGCTTTGTGCGCTCCGC
AGTGTGCGCGAGGGGAGCGCGGCCGGGGGCGGTGCCCCGCGGTGCGGGGGGGGCTGCGAGGGGAACAAAG
GCTGCGTGCGGGGTGTGTGCGTGGGGGGGTGAGCAGGGGGTGTGGGCGCGTCGGTCGGGCTGCAACCCCC
CCTGCACCCCCCTCCCCGAGTTGCTGAGCACGGCCCGGCTTCGGGTGCGGGGCTCCGTACGGGGCGTGGC
GCGGGGCTCGCCGTGCCGGGCGGGGGGTGGCGGCAGGKGGGGGTGCCGGGCGGGGCGGGGCCGCCYCGGG
CCGGGGRGGGSKCGGGGGRGGGGSGCGGCGGCCCCCGGRGCGCCGGCGGCYGTCGRGGCGCGGCGRGCCG
CMGCCMTTGCCTTTTWTGGTAATCGTGCGRGAGGGCGCAGGGACTTCCTTTGTCCCAAATCTGTGCGGAG
CCGAAATCTGGGAGGCGCCGCCGCACCCCCTCTAGCGGGCGCGGGGCGAAGCGGTGCGGCGCCGGCAGGA
AGGAAATGGGCGGGGAGGGCCTTCGTGCGTCGCCGCGCCGCCGTCCCCTTCTCCCTCTCCAGCCTCGGGG
CTGTCCGCGGGGGGACGGCTGCCTTCGGGGGGGACGGGGCAGGGCGGGGTTCGGCTTCTGGCGTGTGACC
GGCGGCTCTAGAGCCTCTGCTAACCATGTTCATGCCTTCTTCTTTTTCCTACAGCTCCTGGGCAACGTGC
TGGTTATTGTGCTGTCTCATCATTTTGGCAAAGAATTGATTTGATACCGCGGGCCCCGCGTGGACGGTAC
CGAAGTTCCTATTCTCTAGAAAGTATAGGAACTTCCCTCAGCACCATGGCTAGCGGCAGCCTCGGAGTTT
GAATAGATAGAATAAAATATCTTTATTTTCATTCCATCTGTGTGTTGGTTTTTTGTGTGAGATCTACGGG
TGGCATCCCTGTGACCCCTCCCCAGTGCCTCTCCTGGCCCTGGAAGTTGCCACTCCAGTGCCCACCAGCC
TTGTCCTAATAAAATTAAGTTGCATCATTTTGTCTGACTAGGTGTCCTTCTATAATATTATGGGGTGGAG
GGGGGTGGTATGGAGCAAGGGGCAAGTTGGGAAGACAACCTGTAGGGCCTGCGGGGTCTATTGGGAACCA
AGCTGGAGTGCAGTGGCACAATCTTGGCTCACTGCAATCTCCGCCTCCTGGGTTCAAGCGATTCTCCTGC
CTCAGGCTCCCGAGTTGTTGGGATTCCAGGCATGCATGACCAGGCTCAGCTAATTTTTGTTTTTTTGGTA
GAGACGGGGTTTCACCATATTGGCCAGGCTGGTCTCCAACTCCTAATCTCAGGTGATCTACCCACCTTGG
CCTCCCAAATTGCTGGGATTACAGGCGTGAACCACTGCTCCCTTCCCTGTCCTTCTGCCTCAGCTAATTG
AGTAGGGGGGAGGCTAACTGAAACACGGAAGGAGACAATACCGGAAGGAACCCGCGCTATGACGGCAATA
AAAAGACAGAATAAAACGCACGGGTGTTGGGTCGTTTGTTCATAAACGCGGGGTTCGGTCCCAGGGCTGG
CACTCTGTCGATACCCCACCGAGACCCCATTGGGGCCAATACGCCCGCGTTTCTTCCTTTTCCCCACCCC
ACCCCCCAAGTTCGGGTGAAGGCCCAGGGCTCGCAGCCAACGTCGGGGCGGCAGGCCGTGGAAGTTCCTA
TTCTCTAGAAAGTATAGGAACTTCACGCGCGCGCCGCCACCATGGTGAGCAAGGGCGAGGAGAATAACAT
GGCCATCATCAAGGAGTTCATGCGCTTCAAGGTGCGCATGGAGGGCTCCGTGAACGGCCACGAGTTCGAG
ATCGAGGGCGAGGGCGAGGGCCGCCCCTACGAGGGCTTTCAGACCGCTAAGCTGAAGGTGACCAAGGGTG
GCCCCCTGCCCTTCGCCTGGGACATCCTGTCCCCTCATTTCACCTACGGCTCCAAGGCCTACGTGAAGCA
CCCCGCCGACATCCCCGACTACTTCAAGCTGTCCTTCCCCGAGGGCTTCAAGTGGGAGCGCGTGATGAAC
TACGAGGACGGCGGCGTGGTGACCGTGACCCAGGACTCCTCCCTGCAGGACGGCGAGTTCATCTACAAGG
TGAAGCTGCGCGGCACCAACTTCCCCTCCGACGGCCCCGTGATGCAGAAGAAGACCATGGGCTGGGAGGC
CTCCTCCGAGCGGATGTACCCCGAGGACGGTGCCCTGAAGGGCAAGATCAAGATGAGGCTGAAGCTGAAG
GACGGCGGCCACTACACCTCCGAGGTCAAGACCACCTACAAGGCCAAGAAGCCCGTGCAGCTGCCCGGCG
CCTACATCGTCGACATCAAGTTGGACATCACCTCCCACAACGAGGACTACACCATCGTGGAACAGTACGA
ACGCGCCGAGGGCCGCCACTCCACCGGCGGCATGGACGAGCTGTACAAGGGGTATCCCTATGATGTACCA
GACTATGCCGGGTATCCCTATGATGTACCAGACTATGCCTAACAATTGTTACGTAAAGCTTGTCGATAAT
CAACCTCTGGATTACAAAATTTGTGAAAGATTGACTGGTATTCTTAACTATGTTGCTCCTTTTACGCTAT
GTGGATACGCTGCTTTAATGCCTTTGTATCATGCTATTGCTTCCCGTATGGCTTTCATTTTCTCCTCCTT
GTATAAATCCTGGTTGCTGTCTCTTTATGAGGAGTTGTGGCCCGTTGTCAGGCAACGTGGCGTGGTGTGC
ACTGTGTTTGCTGACGCAACCCCCACTGGTTGGGGCATTGCCACCACCTGTCAGCTCCTTTCCGGGACTT
TCGCTTTCCCCCTCCCTATTGCCACGGCGGAACTCATCGCCGCCTGCCTTGCCCGCTGCTGGACAGGGGC
TCGGCTGTTGGGCACTGACAATTCCGTGGTGTTGTCGGGGAAATCATCGTCCTTTCCTTGGCTGCTCGCC
TATGTTGCCACCTGGATTCTGCGCGGGACGTCCTTCTGCTACGTCCCTTCGGCCCTCAATCCAGCGGACC
TTCCTTCCCGCGGCCTGCTGCCGGCTCTGCGGCCTCTTCCGCGTCTTCGCCTTCGCCCTCAGACGAGTCG
GATCTCCCTTTGGGCCGCCTCCCCGCATCGACACCGAGCGCTGCTCGAGGCCTCGACTGTGCCTTCTAGT
TGCCAGCCATCTGTTGTTTGCCCCTCCCCCGTGCCTTCCTTGACCCTGGAAGGTGCCACTCCCACTGTCC
TTTCCTAATAAAATGAGGAAATTGCATCGCATTGTCTGAGTAGGTGTCATTCTATTCTGGGGGGTGGGGT
GGGGCAGGACAGCAAGGGGGAGGATTGGGAAGACAATAGCAGGCATGCTGGGGACACGTGGGATCCGGTG
CCAGGGCGTGCCCTTGGGCTCCCCGGGCGCGTTTGGGCGGCCGCACGCGTTACGTAAAGCTTGTCGATAA
TCAACCTCTGGATTACAAAATTTGTGAAAGATTGACTGGTATTCTTAACTATGTTGCTCCTTTTACGCTA
TGTGGATACGCTGCTTTAATGCCTTTGTATCATGCTATTGCTTCCCGTATGGCTTTCATTTTCTCCTCCT
TGTATAAATCCTGGTTGCTGTCTCTTTATGAGGAGTTGTGGCCCGTTGTCAGGCAACGTGGCGTGGTGTG
CACTGTGTTTGCTGACGCAACCCCCACTGGTTGGGGCATTGCCACCACCTGTCAGCTCCTTTCCGGGACT
TTCGCTTTCCCCCTCCCTATTGCCACGGCGGAACTCATCGCCGCCTGCCTTGCCCGCTGCTGGACAGGGG
CTCGGCTGTTGGGCACTGACAATTCCGTGGTGTTGTCGGGGAAATCATCGTCCTTTCCTTGGCTGCTCGC
CTATGTTGCCACCTGGATTCTGCGCGGGACGTCCTTCTGCTACGTCCCTTCGGCCCTCAATCCAGCGGAC
CTTCCTTCCCGCGGCCTGCTGCCGGCTCTGCGGCCTCTTCCGCGTCTTCGCCTTCGCCCTCAGACGAGTC
GGATCTCCCTTTGGGCCGCCTCCCCGCATCGACACCGAGCGCTGCTCGAGGCCTCGACTGTGCCTTCTAG
TTGCCAGCCATCTGTTGTTTGCCCCTCCCCCGTGCCTTCCTTGACCCTGGAAGGTGCCACTCCCACTGTC
CTTTCCTAATAAAATGAGGAAATTGCATCGCATTGTCTGAGTAGGTGTCATTCTATTCTGGGGGGTGGGG
TGGGGCAGGACAGCAAGGGGGAGGATTGGGAAGACAATAGCAGGCATGCTGGGGACACGTGGGATCCTCT
AGAGCCCCATCCTCACTGACTCCGTCCTGGAGTTGGATGAGAGATAATGGCCTTACGTTGTGCCAGGGGA
GGGTCGGGCTGGATTTAGCAAGATTTACCTTCTCCAAAGAGCGGTGCTGCAGTGGCACAGCTGCCCACGG
AGGTGGGGGGGTCACCGTCCCTGGAGGTGATGAAGAACTGTGGGGATGTGGCACTGAGGGACATGGCCAG
TGGGCACGGTGGGTGGGTTGGGGTTGGTCTTGGGGATCTTGGAGGGCTTTTCCAGCCTTCATGATTTGAC
GATTGTATGAACATCTACATGGCAATTCTCCAGCTGCCTGTCCCAGTCCTACTGACCCAGCTGTATCTCT
CCAGGCAAGCTCTTCCACCCCTTCTGCTTGCATCCAGACACCATCAAACATGCAGGCTCAGACACAGGGA
CCAGCAGTGTCTGTGGCCTTTTTGTGCTCCTCTCCATGCTGGGTTTTAACTTGCTCTTTGTCCTTCTATC
CTATCTTCTTATCCTTAAGGCTGTTCTGAACGCTGTGACTTGGAGAGTGTCCCAGAGCCCTCAACACCTG
CATGTCCCACGTCCATGCTGTCCTGCACTTCCTTATCCCCAAGATCTGCCTCTCCGTGATGCACTGAATT
GGCAAACATGTGTCACCCCAGACCAACAATGTCACAGCAAACTCCCCCTTGATAGGACAAGGGGGAATGG
CTTTACACTGAGACAGGGGAGGTTTGGGTTGGATATGAGGAGGCAGTTTTTCCCCCAGAGGGTGGTGACG
CACTGAACAGGTTGCCCAAGGAGGCTGTGGATGCCCCATCCCTGCAGGCATTCAAGGCCAGGCTGGATGT
GGCTCTGGGCAGCCTGGGCTGCTGGTTGATGACCCTGCACATAGCAGGGGGTTGGATCTGGATGAGCACT
GTGCTCCTTTGCAACCCAGGCCGTTCTATGATTCTGTCATTCTAAATCTCTCTTTCAGCCTAAAGCTTTT
TCCCCGTATCCCCCCAGGTGTCTGCAGGCTCAAAGAGCAGCGAGAAGCGTTCAGAGGAAAGCGATCCCGT
GCCACCTTCCCCGTGCCCGGGCTGTCCCCGCACGCTGCCGGCTCGGGGATGCGGGGGGAGCGCCGGACCG
GAGCGGAGCCCCGGGCGGCTCGCTGCTGCCCCCTAGCGGGGGAGGGACGTAATTACATCCCTGGGGGCTT
TGGGGGGGGGCTGTCCCTCTAGAGCCCCATCCTCACTGACTCCGTCCTGGAGTTGGATGAGAGATAATGG
CCTTACGTTGTGCCAGGGGAGGGTCGGGCTGGATTTAGCAAGATTTACCTTCTCCAAAGAGCGGTGCTGC
AGTGGCACAGCTGCCCACGGAGGTGGGGGGGTCACCGTCCCTGGAGGTGATGAAGAACTGTGGGGATGTG
GCACTGAGGGACATGGCCAGTGGGCACGGTGGGTGGGTTGGGGTTGGTCTTGGGGATCTTGGAGGGCTTT
TCCAGCCTTCATGATTTGACGATTGTATGAACATCTACATGGCAATTCTCCAGCTGCCTGTCCCAGTCCT
ACTGACCCAGCTGTATCTCTCCAGGCAAGCTCTTCCACCCCTTCTGCTTGCATCCAGACACCATCAAACA
TGCAGGCTCAGACACAGGGACCAGCAGTGTCTGTGGCCTTTTTGTGCTCCTCTCCATGCTGGGTTTTAAC
TTGCTCTTTGTCCTTCTATCCTATCTTCTTATCCTTAAGGCTGTTCTGAACGCTGTGACTTGGAGAGTGT
CCCAGAGCCCTCAACACCTGCATGTCCCACGTCCATGCTGTCCTGCACTTCCTTATCCCCAAGATCTGCC
TCTCCGTGATGCACTGAATTGGCAAACATGTGTCACCCCAGACCAACAATGTCACAGCAAACTCCCCCTT
GATAGGACAAGGGGGAATGGCTTTACACTGAGACAGGGGAGGTTTGGGTTGGATATGAGGAGGCAGTTTT
TCCCCCAGAGGGTGGTGACGCACTGAACAGGTTGCCCAAGGAGGCTGTGGATGCCCCATCCCTGCAGGCA
TTCAAGGCCAGGCTGGATGTGGCTCTGGGCAGCCTGGGCTGCTGGTTGATGACCCTGCACATAGCAGGGG
GTTGGATCTGGATGAGCACTGTGCTCCTTTGCAACCCAGGCCGTTCTATGATTCTGTCATTCTAAATCTC
TCTTTCAGCCTAAAGCTTTTTCCCCGTATCCCCCCAGGTGTCTGCAGGCTCAAAGAGCAGCGAGAAGCGT
TCAGAGGAAAGCGATCCCGTGCCACCTTCCCCGTGCCCGGGCTGTCCCCGCACGCTGCCGGCTCGGGGAT
GCGGGGGGAGCGCCGGACCGGAGCGGAGCCCCGGGCGGCTCGCTGCTGCCCCCTAGCGGGGGAGGGACGT
AATTACATCCCTGGGGGCTTTGGGGGGGGGCTGTCCCTCTAGAGTCGACGGCGCGCCCTGCAGGAATCTA
GTTATTAATAGTAATCAATTACGGGGTCATTAGTTCATAGCCCATATATGGAGTTCCGCGTTACATAACT
TACGGTAAATGGCCCGCCTGGCTGACCGCCCAACGACCCCCGCCCATTGACGTCAATAATGACGTATGTT
CCCATAGTAACGCCAATAGGGACTTTCCATTGACGTCAATGGGTGGAGTATTTACGGTAAACTGCCCACT
TGGCAGTACATCAAGTGTATCATATGCCAAGTACGCCCCCTATTGACGTCAATGACGGTAAATGGCCCGC
CTGGCATTATGCCCAGTACATGACCTTATGGGACTTTCCTACTTGGCAGTACATCTACGTATTAGTCATC
GCTATTACCATGGTCGAGGTGAGCCCCACGTTCTGCTTCACTCTCCCCATCTCCCCCCCCTCCCCACCCC
CAATTTTGTATTTATTTATTTTTTAATTATTTTGTGCAGCGATGGGGGCGGGGGGGGGGGGGGGNSGSGC
SCCRGGSGGGGSGGGGGGGGGGGGGGGGGGGGGGGGGGGGGGGGGGGGGGGGGSGGSGGSRGSCMVHMMG
RGSGGSGSGSYCCSRRRGKTYCYTTTTWKGGSGRGGSGGSGGSGGSGGCGGCCCYATAAAAAGCGARGCG
CGCGGCGGGSGGGGRGTCGCTGCGMCGCTGCCTYCGCCCCGTGCCCCGCTCCGCCGCCGCCTCGCGCCGC
CCGCCCCGGCTCTGACTGACCGCGTTACTCCCACAGGTGAGCGGGCGGGACGGCCCTTCTCCTCCGGGCT
GTAATTAGCGCTTGGTTTAATGACGGCTTGTTTCTTTTCTGTGGCTGCGTGAAAGCCTTGAGGGGCTCCG
GGAGGGCCCTTTGTGCGGGGGGAGCGGCTCGGGGGGTGCGTGCGTGTGTGTGTGCGTGGGGAGCGCCGCG
TGCGGCTCCGCGCTGCCCGGCGGCTGTGAGCGCTGCGGGCGCGGCGCGGGGCTTTGTGCGCTCCGCAGTG
TGCGCGAGGGGAGCGCGGCCGGGGGCGGTGCCCCGCGGTGCGGGGGGGGCTGCGAGGGGAACAAAGGCTG
CGTGCGGGGTGTGTGCGTGGGGGGGTGAGCAGGGGGTGTGGGCGCGTCGGTCGGGCTGCAACCCCCCCTG
CACCCCCCTCCCCGAGTTGCTGAGCACGGCCCGGCTTCGGGTGCGGGGCTCCGTACGGGGCGTGGCGCGG
GGCTCGCCGTGCCGGGCGGGGGGTGGCGGCAGGKGGGGGTGCCGGGCGGGGCGGGGCCGCCYCGGGCCGG
GGRGGGSKCGGGGGRGGGGCGCGGCGGCCCCCGGRGCGCCGGCGGCYGTCGRGGCGCGGCGRGCCGCMGC
CMTTGCCTTTTWTGGKAATCGTGCGAGAGGGCGCAGGGACTTCCTTTGTCCCAAATCTGTGCGGAGCCGA
AATCTGGGAGGCGCCGCCGCACCCCCTCTAGCGGGCGCGGGGCGAAGCGGTGCGGCGCCGGCAGGAAGGA
AATGGGCGGGGAGGGCCTTCGTGCGTCGCCGCGCCGCCGTCCCCTTCTCCCTCTCCAGCCTCGGGGCTGT
CCGCGGGGGGACGGCTGCCTTCGGGGGGGACGGGGCAGGGCGGGGTTCGGCTTCTGGCGTGTGACCGGCG
GCTCTAGAGCCTCTGCTAACCATGTTCATGCCTTCTTCTTTTTCCTACAGCTCCTGGGCAACGTGCTGGT
TATTGTGCTGTCTCATCATTTTGGCAAAGAATTGATTTGATACCGCGGGCCCCGCGTGGACGTTATAAGT
ACCTGAATGTCCTATAATTACACTTATAGGACATTCACCTCAGCACCATGGCTAGCGGCAGCCTCGGAGT
TTGAATAGATAGAATAAAATATCTTTATTTTCATTCCATCTGTGTGTTGGTTTTTTGTGTGAGATCTACG
GGTGGCATCCCTGTGACCCCTCCCCAGTGCCTCTCCTGGCCCTGGAAGTTGCCACTCCAGTGCCCACCAG
CCTTGTCCTAATAAAATTAAGTTGCATCATTTTGTCTGACTAGGTGTCCTTCTATAATATTATGGGGTGG
AGGGGGGTGGTATGGAGCAAGGGGCAAGTTGGGAAGACAACCTGTAGGGCCTGCGGGGTCTATTGGGAAC
CAAGCTGGAGTGCAGTGGCACAATCTTGGCTCACTGCAATCTCCGCCTCCTGGGTTCAAGCGATTCTCCT
GCCTCAGGCTCCCGAGTTGTTGGGATTCCAGGCATGCATGACCAGGCTCAGCTAATTTTTGTTTTTTTGG
TAGAGACGGGGTTTCACCATATTGGCCAGGCTGGTCTCCAACTCCTAATCTCAGGTGATCTACCCACCTT
GGCCTCCCAAATTGCTGGGATTACAGGCGTGAACCACTGCTCCCTTCCCTGTCCTTCTGCCTCAGCTAAT
TGAGTAGGGGGGAGGCTAACTGAAACACGGAAGGAGACAATACCGGAAGGAACCCGCGCTATGACGGCAA
TAAAAAGACAGAATAAAACGCACGGGTGTTGGGTCGTTTGTTCATAAACGCGGGGTTCGGTCCCAGGGCT
GGCACTCTGTCGATACCCCACCGAGACCCCATTGGGGCCAATACGCCCGCGTTTCTTCCTTTTCCCCACC
CCACCCCCCAAGTTCGGGTGAAGGCCCAGGGCTCGCAGCCAACGTCGGGGCGGCAGGCCGTGTGAATGTC
CTATAATTACACTTATAGGACATTCAACGCGCGCGCCGCCACCATGGTGAGCGAGCTGATTAAGGAGAAC
ATGCACATGAAGCTGTACATGGAGGGCACCGTGAACAACCACCACTTCAAGTGCACATCCGAGGGCGAAG
GCAAGCCCTACGAGGGCACCCAGACCATGAGAATCAAGGCGGTCGAGGGCGGCCCTCTCCCCTTCGCCTT
CGACATCCTGGCTACCAGCTTCATGTACGGCAGCAAAACCTTCATCAACCACACCCAGGGCATCCCCGAC
TTCTTTAAGCAGTCCTTCCCCGAGGGCTTCACATGGGAGAGAGTCACCACATACGAAGACGGGGGCGTGC
TGACCGCTACCCAGGACACCAGCCTCCAGGACGGCTGCCTCATCTACAACGTCAAGATCAGAGGGGTGAA
CTTCCCATCCAACGGCCCTGTGATGCAGAAGAAAACACTCGGCTGGGAGGCCTCCACCGAGACCCTGTAC
CCCGCTGACGGCGGCCTGGAAGGCAGAGCCGACATGGCCCTGAAGCTCGTGGGCGGGGGCCACCTGATCT
GCAACTTGAAGACCACATACAGATCCAAGAAACCCGCTAAGAACCTCAAGATGCCCGGCGTCTACTATGT
GGACAGAAGACTGGAAAGAATCAAGGAGGCCGACAAAGAGACCTACGTCGAGCAGCACGAGGTGGCTGTG
GCCAGATACTGCGACCTCCCTAGCAAACTGGGGCACAGAGGAAGCGGAGCCACTAACTTCTCCCTGTTGA
AACAAGCAGGGGATGTCGAAGAGAATCCCGGGCCATGACAATTGTTACGTAAAGCTTGTCGATAATCAAC
CTCTGGATTACAAAATTTGTGAAAGATTGACTGGTATTCTTAACTATGTTGCTCCTTTTACGCTATGTGG
ATACGCTGCTTTAATGCCTTTGTATCATGCTATTGCTTCCCGTATGGCTTTCATTTTCTCCTCCTTGTAT
AAATCCTGGTTGCTGTCTCTTTATGAGGAGTTGTGGCCCGTTGTCAGGCAACGTGGCGTGGTGTGCACTG
TGTTTGCTGACGCAACCCCCACTGGTTGGGGCATTGCCACCACCTGTCAGCTCCTTTCCGGGACTTTCGC
TTTCCCCCTCCCTATTGCCACGGCGGAACTCATCGCCGCCTGCCTTGCCCGCTGCTGGACAGGGGCTCGG
CTGTTGGGCACTGACAATTCCGTGGTGTTGTCGGGGAAATCATCGTCCTTTCCTTGGCTGCTCGCCTATG
TTGCCACCTGGATTCTGCGCGGGACGTCCTTCTGCTACGTCCCTTCGGCCCTCAATCCAGCGGACCTTCC
TTCCCGCGGCCTGCTGCCGGCTCTGCGGCCTCTTCCGCGTCTTCGCCTTCGCCCTCAGACGAGTCGGATC
TCCCTTTGGGCCGCCTCCCCGCATCGACACCGAGCGCTGCTCGAGGCCTCGACTGTGCCTTCTAGTTGCC
AGCCATCTGTTGTTTGCCCCTCCCCCGTGCCTTCCTTGACCCTGGAAGGTGCCACTCCCACTGTCCTTTC
CTAATAAAATGAGGAAATTGCATCGCATTGTCTGAGTAGGTGTCATTCTATTCTGGGGGGTGGGGTGGGG
CAGGACAGCAAGGGGGAGGATTGGGAAGACAATAGCAGGCATGCTGGGGACACGTGGGATCCGGTGCCAG
GGCGTGCCCTTGGGCTCCCCGGGCGCGTTTGGGCGGCCGCATCGAATTCTACCGGGTAGGGGAGGCGCTT
TTCCCAAGGCAGTCTGGAGCATGCGCTTTAGCAGCCCCGCTGGGCACTTGGCGCTACACAAGTGGCCTCT
GGCCTCGCACACATTCCACATCCTCCGGTAGGCGCCAACCGGCTCCGTTCTTTGGTGGCCCCTTCGCGCC
ACCTTCTACTCCTCCCCTAGTCAGGAAGTTCCCCCCCGCCCCGCAGCTCGCGTCGTGCAGGACGTGACAA
ATGGAAGTAGCACGTCTCACTAGTCTCGTGCAGATGGACAGCACCGCTGAGCAATGGAAGCGGGTAGGCC
TTTGGGGCAGCGGCCAATAGCAGCTTTGCTCCTTCGCTTTCTGGGCTCAGAGGCTGGGAAGGGGTGGGTC
CGGGGGCGGGCTCAGGGGCGGGCTCAGGGGCGGGGCGGGCGCCCGAAGGKCCTCCGGRGGCCCGGCATTC
TGCACGCTTCAAAAGCGCACGTCTGCCGCGCTGTTCTCCTCTTCCTCATCTCCGGGCCTTTCGACCTGCA
ATCGCCGCTAGCCGCCACCATGAAAAAGCCTGAACTCACCGCGACGTCTGTCGAGAAGTTTCTGATCGAA
AAGTTCGACAGCGTCTCCGACCTGATGCAGCTCTCGGAGGGCGAAGAATCTCGTGCTTTCAGCTTCGATG
TAGGAGGGCGTGGATATGTCCTGCGGGTAAATAGCTGCGCCGATGGTTTCTACAAAGATCGTTATGTTTA
TCGGCACTTTGCATCGGCCGCGCTCCCGATTCCGGAAGTGCTTGACATTGGGGAATTCAGCGAGAGCCTG
ACCTATTGCATCTCCCGCCGTGCACAGGGTGTCACGTTGCAAGACCTGCCTGAAACCGAACTGCCCGCTG
TTCTGCAGCCGGTCGCGGAGGCCATGGATGCGATCGCTGCGGCCGATCTTAGCCAGACGAGCGGGTTCGG
CCCATTCGGACCGCAAGGAATCGGTCAATACACTACATGGCGTGATTTCATATGCGCGATTGCTGATCCC
CATGTGTATCACTGGCAAACTGTGATGGACGACACCGTCAGTGTAAGTGCTAGCCCCTAGGCCTGAATCG
AAAAACCGCTCAGCGGCGCCCGCACCCAAACGAAAACACCCCCGGCCCAAGCGGACCGGGGGTGTCGCGT
GAAATGGATCAGTGAGCGTGGCCGTGGTGGTGGCCGTGGCCGTGCTCGTCCTCGTCGGCCGGCTTGTCGA
CGACGGCGGTCTCCGTCGTCAGGATCATCCGGGCCACCGAGGCGGCGTTGAGAACAGCCGAGCGGGTCAC
CTTGGCCGGATCGACGACGCCGGCGGAGACCAGATCACCGAACTCCAGCGTGGCGGCGTTGAAGCCCTGC
CCCTTGGGAAGTTCGGAGAGAGCTCGTCGACTGCAGAGGCCTGCATGCAAGCTTGGCGTAATCATGGTCA
TAGCTGTTTCCTTATCAGCTCACTCAAAGGCGGTAATACGGTTATCCACAGAATCAGGGGATAACGCAGG
AAAGAACATGTGAGCAAAAGGCCAGCAAAAGGCCAGGAACCGTAAAAAGGCCGCGTTGCTGGCGTTTTTC
CATAGGCTCCGCCCCCCTGACGAGCATCACAAAAATCGACGCTCAAGTCAGAGGTGGCGAAACCCGACAG
GACTATAAAGATACCAGGCGTTTCCCCCTGGAAGCTCCCTCGTGCGCTCTCCTGTTCCGACCCTGCCGCT
TACCGGATACCTGTCCGCCTTTCTCCCTTCGGGAAGCGTGGCGCTTTCTCATAGCTCACGCTGTAGGTAT
CTCAGTTCGGTGTAGGTCGTTCGCTCCAAGCTGGGCTGTGTGCACGAACCCCCCGTTCAGCCCGACCGCT
GCGCCTTATCCGGTAACTATCGTCTTGAGTCCAACCCGGTAAGACACGACTTATCGCCACTGGCAGCAGC
CACTGGTAACAGGATTAGCAGAGCGAGGTATGTAGGCGGTGCTACAGAGTTCTTGAAGTGGTGGCCTAAC
TACGGCTACACTAGAAGAACAGTATTTGGTATCTGCGCTCTGCTGAAGCCAGTTACCTTCGGAAAAAGAG
TTGGTAGCTCTTGATCCGGCAAACAAACCACCGCTGGTAGCGGTGGTTTTTTTGTTTGCAAGCAGCAGAT
TACGCGCAGAAAAAAAGGATCTCAAGAAGATCCTTTGATCTTTTCTACGGGGTCTGACGCTCAGTGGAAC
GAAAACTCACGTTAAGGGATTTTGGTCATGAGATTATCAAAAAGGATCTTCACCTAGATCCTTTTAAATT
AAAAATGAAGTTTTAAATCAATCTAAAGTATATATGAGTAAACTTGGTCTGACAGTTACCAATGCTTAAT
CAGTGAGGCACCTATCTCAGCGATCTGTCTATTTCGTTCATCCATAGTTGCCTGACTCCCCGTCGTGTAG
ATAACTACGATACGGGAGGGCTTACCATCTGGCCCCAGTGCTGCAATGATACCGCGAGACCCACGCTCAC
CGGCTCCAGATTTATCAGCAATAAACCAGCCAGCCGGAAGGGCCGAGCGCAGAAGTGGTCCTGCAACTTT
ATCCGCCTCCATCCAGTCTATTAATTGTTGCCGGGAAGCTAGAGTAAGTAGTTCGCCAGTTAATAGTTTG
CGC
